# Supplementary material for: Modular in vivo engineering of the reductive methylaspartate cycles for synthetic CO2 fixation
Source: bioRxiv preprint, doi:10.1101/2025.11.12.688011, version 1 (2025-11-12)
Supplement: Supplementary Data Files [file 688011_file02.zip › pCym46-AFC.gb]

LOCUS       pCym46-atoB-fadB-ccr_Rs_1        7918 bp    DNA     circular SYN 22-JAN-2025
DEFINITION  pCym46-atoB-fadB-ccr_Rs_1.
ACCESSION   pCym46-atoB-fadB-ccr_Rs_1
KEYWORDS    .
SOURCE      
  ORGANISM  .
COMMENT     Annotated with pLannotate v1.2.2.
FEATURES             Location/Qualifiers
     rep_origin      1..546
     rep_origin      634..689
     regulatory      complement(724..810)
                     /note="Geneious type: terminator"
                     /note="pLannotate"
                     /standard_name="rrnB T1 terminator"
     regulatory      complement(825..847)
                     /note="Geneious type: terminator"
                     /note="pLannotate"
                     /standard_name="bacterial terminator (fragment)"
     misc_feature    850..871
                     /note="pLannotate"
                     /standard_name="BioBrick prefix"
     CDS             complement(875..1483)
                     /note="pLannotate"
                     /standard_name="cymR"
     regulatory      complement(1484..1557)
                     /note="Geneious type: promoter"
                     /note="pLannotate"
                     /standard_name="lacIq promoter (fragment)"
     protein_bind    1602..1629
                     /note="pLannotate"
                     /standard_name="CuO"
     protein_bind    1660..1687
                     /note="pLannotate"
                     /standard_name="CuO"
     CDS             1719..2900
                     /note="pLannotate"
                     /standard_name="atoB"
     CDS             2933..5119
                     /note="pLannotate"
                     /standard_name="fadB"
     CDS             5152..6441
                     /note="pLannotate"
                     /standard_name="ccr"
     misc_feature    6451..6471
                     /note="pLannotate"
                     /standard_name="BioBrick suffix"
     regulatory      6472..6492
                     /note="Geneious type: terminator"
                     /note="pLannotate"
                     /standard_name="his operon terminator (fragment)"
     regulatory      6497..6591
                     /note="Geneious type: terminator"
                     /note="pLannotate"
                     /standard_name="lambda t0 terminator"
     CDS             6764..6820
                     /note="pLannotate"
                     /standard_name="GmR (fragment)"
     CDS             6827..7618
                     /note="pLannotate"
                     /standard_name="SmR"
     oriT            7764..7872
                     /note="pLannotate"
                     /standard_name="oriT"
ORIGIN      
        1 ttgagatcgt tttggtctgc gcgtaatctc ttgctctgaa aacgaaaaaa ccgccttgca
       61 gggcggtttt tcgaaggttc tctgagctac caactctttg aaccgaggta actggcttgg
      121 aggagcgcag tcaccaaaac ttgtcctttc agtttagcct taaccggcgc atgacttcaa
      181 gactaactcc tctaaatcaa ttaccagtgg ctgctgccag tggtgctttt gcatgtcttt
      241 ccgggttgga ctcaagacga tagttaccgg ataaggcgca gcggtcggac tgaacggggg
      301 gttcgtgcat acagtccagc ttggagcgaa ctgcctaccc ggaactgagt gtcaggcgtg
      361 gaatgagaca aacgcggcca taacagcgga atgacaccgg taaaccgaaa ggcaggaaca
      421 ggagagcgca cgagggagcc gccaggggga aacgcctggt atctttatag tcctgtcggg
      481 tttcgccacc actgatttga gcgtcagatt tcgtgatgct tgtcaggggg gcggagccta
      541 tggaaaaacg gctttgccgc ggccctctca cttccctgtt aagtatcttc ctggcatctt
      601 ccaggaaatc tccgccccgt tcgtaagcca tttccgctcg ccgcagtcga acgaccgagc
      661 gtagcgagtc agtgagcgag gaagcggaat atatccggcg cgcccagctg tctagggcgg
      721 cggatttgtc ctactcagga gagcgttcac cgacaaacaa cagataaaac gaaaggccca
      781 gtctttcgac tgagcctttc gttttatttg atgcctttaa ttaatagctt tcgctaagga
      841 tgatttctgg aattcgcggc cgcttctaga gtcaacgttt gaattttgca taacgttcac
      901 gtgcaatttc cagggtgcta ttacgcacac gttcaaaacg ttctttatct ttctgccaca
      961 ggctacgaac taccagacca cgaacgctgt taaaaatcag ccacagaata tcttcggcat
     1021 catcacggct cagaccacgg ctcaccagca cacccagcca catatcttca acaacaaaac
     1081 gattacgttc aacggtacgc tgaatacctt cacgcagtgc cggatcacga tctgctgcaa
     1141 caatcagatc caggccgatg ctaaaatcat catccagaaa aaattctgct gcatcatcca
     1201 gcatctgctg aataacatca tcttccggtt tcagttttgc cagacgtgca cggctacgtt
     1261 cggtaatctg ctcatacagc cattcaaagg ttgccagcag cagttccagt ttggtcggaa
     1321 aatgatggct ctgtgcacca cggctaacac cggctgcacc cggaacatct gcaatacgaa
     1381 aacctgcata acctttttca cgcagaacac ccagtgctgc tgcaatcagt ttaccctggg
     1441 tttccattgc acgttctgcc tgggtacgac gtttcgggct catattcacc accctgaatt
     1501 gactctcttc cgggcgctat catgccatac cgcgaaaggt tttgcaccat tcgatgggtc
     1561 aagattagag aacggtcgta gcattatcgg aggttctcta aaacaaacag acaatctggt
     1621 ctgtttgtat tatggaaaat ttttctgtat aatagattca acaaacagac aatctggtct
     1681 gtttgtatta tctactagag aaagaggaga aatactagat gaaaaattgt gtcatcgtca
     1741 gtgcggtacg tactgctatc ggtagtttta acggttcact cgcttccacc agcgccatcg
     1801 acctgggggc gacagtaatt aaagccgcca ttgaacgtgc aaaaatcgat tcacaacacg
     1861 ttgatgaagt gattatgggt aacgtgttac aagccgggct ggggcaaaat ccggcgcgtc
     1921 aggcactgtt aaaaagcggg ctggcagaaa cggtgtgcgg attcacggtc aataaagtat
     1981 gtggttcggg tcttaaaagt gtggcgcttg ccgcccaggc cattcaggca ggtcaggcgc
     2041 agagcattgt ggcggggggt atggaaaata tgagtttagc cccctactta ctcgatgcaa
     2101 aagcacgctc tggttatcgt cttggagacg gacaggttta tgacgtaatc ctgcgcgatg
     2161 gcctgatgtg cgccacccat ggttatcata tggggattac cgccgaaaac gtggctaaag
     2221 agtacggaat tacccgtgaa atgcaggatg aactggcgct acattcacag cgtaaagcgg
     2281 cagccgcaat tgagtccggt gcttttacag ccgaaatcgt cccggtaaat gttgtcactc
     2341 gaaagaaaac cttcgtcttc agtcaagacg aattcccgaa agcgaattca acggctgaag
     2401 cgttaggtgc attgcgcccg gccttcgata aagcaggaac agtcaccgct gggaacgcgt
     2461 ctggtattaa cgacggtgct gccgctctgg tgattatgga agaatctgcg gcgctggcag
     2521 caggccttac ccccctggct cgcattaaaa gttatgccag cggtggcgtg ccccccgcat
     2581 tgatgggtat ggggccagta cctgccacgc aaaaagcgtt acaactggcg gggctgcaac
     2641 tggcggatat tgatctcatt gaggctaatg aagcatttgc tgcacagttc cttgccgttg
     2701 ggaaaaacct gggctttgat tctgagaaag tgaatgtcaa cggcggggcc atcgcgctcg
     2761 ggcatcctat cggtgccagt ggtgctcgta ttctggtcac actattacat gccatgcagg
     2821 cacgcgataa aacgctgggg ctggcaacac tgtgcattgg cggcggtcag ggaattgcga
     2881 tggtgattga acggttgaat taataatacg cccgaaagag gagaaatact agatgcttta
     2941 caaaggcgac accctgtacc ttgactggct ggaagatggc attgccgaac tggtatttga
     3001 tgccccaggt tcagttaata aactcgacac tgcgaccgtc gccagcctcg gcgaggccat
     3061 cggcgtgctg gaacagcaat cagatctaaa agggctgctg ctgcgttcga acaaagcagc
     3121 ctttatcgtc ggtgctgata tcaccgaatt tttgtccctg ttcctcgttc ctgaagaaca
     3181 gttaagtcag tggctgcact ttgccaatag cgtgtttaat cgcctggaag atctgccggt
     3241 gccgaccatt gctgccgtca atggctatgc gctgggcggt ggctgcgaat gcgtgctggc
     3301 gaccgattat cgtctggcga cgccggatct gcgcatcggt ctgccggaaa ccaaactggg
     3361 catcatgcct ggctttggcg gttctgtacg tatgccacgt atgctgggcg ctgacagtgc
     3421 gctggaaatc attgccgccg gtaaagatgt cggcgcggat caggcgctga aaatcggtct
     3481 ggtggatggc gtagtcaaag cagaaaaact ggttgaaggc gcaaaggcgg ttttacgcca
     3541 ggccattaac ggcgacctcg actggaaagc aaaacgtcag ccgaagctgg aaccgctaaa
     3601 actgagcaag attgaagcca ccatgagctt caccatcgct aaagggatgg tcgcacaaac
     3661 agcggggaaa cattatccgg cccccatcac cgcagtaaaa accattgaag ctgcggcccg
     3721 ttttggtcgt gaagaagcct taaacctgga aaacaaaagt tttgtcccgc tggcgcatac
     3781 caacgaagcc cgcgcactgg tcggcatttt ccttaacgat caatatgtaa aaggcaaagc
     3841 gaagaaactc accaaagacg ttgaaacccc gaaacaggcc gcggtgctgg gtgcaggcat
     3901 tatgggcggc ggcatcgctt accagtctgc gtggaaaggc gtgccggtcg tcatgaaaga
     3961 tatcaacgac aagtcgttaa ccctcggcat gaccgaagcc gcgaaactgc tgaacaagca
     4021 gcttgagcgc ggcaagatcg atggtctgaa actggctggc gtgatctcca caatccaccc
     4081 aacgctcgac tacgccggat ttgaccgcgt ggatattgtg gtagaagcgg ttgttgaaaa
     4141 cccgaaagtg aaaaaagccg tactggcaga aaccgaacaa aaagtacgcc aggataccgt
     4201 gctggcgtct aacacttcaa ccattcctat cagcgaactg gccaacgcgc tggaacgccc
     4261 ggaaaacttc tgcgggatgc acttctttaa cccggtccac cgaatgccgt tggtagaaat
     4321 tattcgcggc gagaaaagct ccgacgaaac catcgcgaaa gttgtcgcct gggcgagcaa
     4381 gatgggcaag acgccgattg tggttaacga ctgccccggc ttctttgtta accgcgtgct
     4441 gttcccgtat ttcgccggtt tcagccagct gctgcgcgac ggcgcggatt tccgcaagat
     4501 cgacaaagtg atggaaaaac agtttggctg gccgatgggc ccggcatatc tgctggacgt
     4561 tgtgggcatt gataccgcgc atcacgctca ggctgtcatg gcagcaggct tcccgcagcg
     4621 gatgcagaaa gattaccgcg atgccatcga cgcgctgttt gatgccaacc gctttggtca
     4681 gaagaacggc ctcggtttct ggcgttataa agaagacagc aaaggtaagc cgaagaaaga
     4741 agaagacgcc gccgttgaag acctgctggc agaagtgagc cagccgaagc gcgatttcag
     4801 cgaagaagag attatcgccc gcatgatgat cccgatggtc aacgaagtgg tgcgctgtct
     4861 ggaggaaggc attatcgcca ctccggcgga agcggatatg gccctggtct acggcctggg
     4921 cttccctccg ttccacggcg gcgcgttccg ctggctggac accctcggta gcgcaaaata
     4981 cctcgatatg gcacagcaat atcagcacct cggcccgctg tatgaagtgc cggaaggtct
     5041 gcgtaataaa gcgcgtcata acgaaccgta ctatcctccg gttgagccag cccgtccggt
     5101 tggcgacctg aaaacggctt aataataccc aagaaagagg agaaatacta gatggccctc
     5161 gacgtgcaga gcgatatcgt cgcctacgac gcgcccaaga aggacctcta cgagatcggc
     5221 gagatgccgc ctctcggcca tgtgccgaag gagatgtatg cctgggccat ccggcgcgag
     5281 cgtcatggcg agccggatca ggccatgcag atcgaagtgg tcgagacgcc ctcgatcgac
     5341 agccacgagg tgctcgttct cgtgatggcg gcgggcgtga actacaacgg catctgggcc
     5401 ggcctcggcg tgcccgtctc gccgttcgac ggtcacaagc agccctatca catcgcgggc
     5461 tccgacgcgt caggcatcgt ctgggcggtg ggcgataagg tcaagcgctg gaaggtgggc
     5521 gacgaggtcg tgatccactg caaccaggac gacggcgacg acgaggaatg caacggcggc
     5581 gacccgatgt tctcgcccac ccagcggatc tggggctacg agacgccgga cggctccttc
     5641 gcccagttca cccgcgtgca ggcgcagcag ctgatgaagc gtccgaagca cctgacctgg
     5701 gaggaggcgg cctgctacac gctgaccctc gccaccgcct accggatgct cttcggccac
     5761 aagccgcacg acctgaagcc ggggcagaac gtgctggtct ggggcgcctc gggcggcctc
     5821 ggctcctatg cgatccagct catcaacacg gcgggcgcca atgccatcgg cgtcatctcc
     5881 gaggaagaca agcgcgactt cgtcatgggg ctgggcgcca agggcgtcat caaccgcaag
     5941 gacttcaaat gctggggcca gctgcccaag gtgaactcgc ccgaatataa cgagtggctg
     6001 aaagaggcgc gcaagttcgg caaggccatc tgggacatca ccggcaaggg catcaacgtc
     6061 gacatggtgt tcgaacatcc gggcgaggcg accttcccgg tgtcgtcgct ggtggtgaag
     6121 aagggcggca tggtcgtgat ctgcgccggc accaccggct tcaactgcac ctttgacgtt
     6181 cgctacatgt ggatgcatca gaagcgtctg cagggcagcc acttcgccaa cctcaagcag
     6241 gcgtcggccg ccaaccagct gatgatcgag cgccgcctcg atccctgcat gtccgaggtc
     6301 ttcccctggg ccgagatccc ggccgcccat acgaagatgt acagaaacca gcacaagccc
     6361 ggcaacatgg cggtgctggt gcaggccccg cgcacggggc tgcgcacctt cgccgacgtg
     6421 ctcgaggccg gccgcaaggc ctaataataa tactagtagc ggccgctgca gtccggcaaa
     6481 aaagggcaag gtcttggact cctgttgata gatccagtaa tgacctcaga actccatctg
     6541 gatttgttca gaacgctcgg ttgccgccgg gcgtttttta ttggtgagaa tccaggggtc
     6601 cccaataatt acgatttacg tatttaaatg aaccttgacc gaacgcagcg gtggtaacgg
     6661 cgcagtggcg gttttcatgg cttgttatga ctgttttttt ggggtacagt ctatgcctcg
     6721 ggcatccaag cagcaagcgc gttacgccgt gggtcgatgt ttgatgttat ggagcagcaa
     6781 cgatgttacg cagcagggca gtcgccctaa aacaaagtta aacatcatga gggaagcggt
     6841 gatcgccgaa gtatcgactc aactatcaga ggtagttggc gtcatcgagc gccatctcga
     6901 accgacgttg ctggccgtac atttgtacgg ctccgcagtg gatggcggcc tgaagccaca
     6961 cagtgatatt gatttgctgg ttacggtgac cgtaaggctt gatgaaacaa cgcggcgagc
     7021 tttgatcaac gaccttttgg aaacttcggc ttcccctgga gagagcgaga ttctccgcgc
     7081 tgtagaagtc accattgttg tgcacgacga catcattccg tggcgttatc cagctaagcg
     7141 cgaactgcaa tttggagaat ggcagcgcaa tgacattctt gcaggtatct tcgagccagc
     7201 cacgatcgac attgatctgg ctatcttgct gacaaaagca agagaacata gcgttgcctt
     7261 ggtaggtcca gcggcggagg aactctttga tccggttcct gaacaggatc tatttgaggc
     7321 gctaaatgaa accttaacgc tatggaactc gccgcccgac tgggctggcg atgagcgaaa
     7381 tgtagtgctt acgttgtccc gcatttggta cagcgcagta accggcaaaa tcgcgccgaa
     7441 ggatgtcgct gccgactggg caatggagcg cctgccggcc cagtatcagc ccgtcatact
     7501 tgaagctaga caggcttatc ttggacaaga agaagatcgc ttggcctcgc gcgcagatca
     7561 gttggaagaa tttgtccact acgtgaaagg cgagatcacc aaggtagtcg gcaaataaga
     7621 caattgtcct tttccgctgc ataaccctgc ttcggggtca ttatagcgat tttttcggta
     7681 tatccatcct ttttcgcacg atatacagga ttttgccaaa gggttcgtgt agactttcct
     7741 tggtgtatcc aacggcgtca gccgggcagg ataggtgaag taggcccacc cgcgagcggg
     7801 tgttccttct tcactgtccc ttattcgcac ctggcggtgc tcaacgggaa tcctgctctg
     7861 cgaggctggc cgtaggccgg ccctagaaat attttatctg attaataaga tgatcttc
//
