# Supplementary material for: Modular in vivo engineering of the reductive methylaspartate cycles for synthetic CO2 fixation
Source: bioRxiv preprint, doi:10.1101/2025.11.12.688011, version 1 (2025-11-12)
Supplement: Supplementary Data Files [file 688011_file02.zip › pCym46-CFN7.gb]

LOCUS       pCym46-ccr-fadB-nphT7_1        7723 bp    DNA     circular SYN 27-SEP-2024
DEFINITION  pCym46-ccr-fadB-nphT7_1.
ACCESSION   pCym46-ccr-fadB-nphT7_1
KEYWORDS    .
SOURCE      
  ORGANISM  .
COMMENT     Annotated with pLannotate v1.2.2.
FEATURES             Location/Qualifiers
     rep_origin      1..546
     rep_origin      634..689
     regulatory      complement(724..810)
                     /note="Geneious type: terminator"
                     /note="pLannotate"
                     /standard_name="rrnB T1 terminator"
     regulatory      complement(825..847)
                     /note="Geneious type: terminator"
                     /note="pLannotate"
                     /standard_name="bacterial terminator (fragment)"
     misc_feature    850..871
                     /note="pLannotate"
                     /standard_name="BioBrick prefix"
     CDS             complement(875..1483)
                     /note="pLannotate"
                     /standard_name="cymR"
     regulatory      complement(1484..1557)
                     /note="Geneious type: promoter"
                     /note="pLannotate"
                     /standard_name="lacIq promoter (fragment)"
     protein_bind    1602..1629
                     /note="pLannotate"
                     /standard_name="CuO"
     protein_bind    1660..1687
                     /note="pLannotate"
                     /standard_name="CuO"
     CDS             1719..3008
                     /note="pLannotate"
                     /standard_name="ccr"
     CDS             3041..5227
                     /note="pLannotate"
                     /standard_name="fadB"
     CDS             5260..6246
                     /note="pLannotate"
                     /standard_name="nphT7"
     misc_feature    6256..6276
                     /note="pLannotate"
                     /standard_name="BioBrick suffix"
     regulatory      6277..6297
                     /note="Geneious type: terminator"
                     /note="pLannotate"
                     /standard_name="his operon terminator (fragment)"
     regulatory      6302..6396
                     /note="Geneious type: terminator"
                     /note="pLannotate"
                     /standard_name="lambda t0 terminator"
     CDS             6569..6625
                     /note="pLannotate"
                     /standard_name="GmR (fragment)"
     CDS             6632..7423
                     /note="pLannotate"
                     /standard_name="SmR"
     oriT            7569..7677
                     /note="pLannotate"
                     /standard_name="oriT"
ORIGIN      
        1 ttgagatcgt tttggtctgc gcgtaatctc ttgctctgaa aacgaaaaaa ccgccttgca
       61 gggcggtttt tcgaaggttc tctgagctac caactctttg aaccgaggta actggcttgg
      121 aggagcgcag tcaccaaaac ttgtcctttc agtttagcct taaccggcgc atgacttcaa
      181 gactaactcc tctaaatcaa ttaccagtgg ctgctgccag tggtgctttt gcatgtcttt
      241 ccgggttgga ctcaagacga tagttaccgg ataaggcgca gcggtcggac tgaacggggg
      301 gttcgtgcat acagtccagc ttggagcgaa ctgcctaccc ggaactgagt gtcaggcgtg
      361 gaatgagaca aacgcggcca taacagcgga atgacaccgg taaaccgaaa ggcaggaaca
      421 ggagagcgca cgagggagcc gccaggggga aacgcctggt atctttatag tcctgtcggg
      481 tttcgccacc actgatttga gcgtcagatt tcgtgatgct tgtcaggggg gcggagccta
      541 tggaaaaacg gctttgccgc ggccctctca cttccctgtt aagtatcttc ctggcatctt
      601 ccaggaaatc tccgccccgt tcgtaagcca tttccgctcg ccgcagtcga acgaccgagc
      661 gtagcgagtc agtgagcgag gaagcggaat atatccggcg cgcccagctg tctagggcgg
      721 cggatttgtc ctactcagga gagcgttcac cgacaaacaa cagataaaac gaaaggccca
      781 gtctttcgac tgagcctttc gttttatttg atgcctttaa ttaatagctt tcgctaagga
      841 tgatttctgg aattcgcggc cgcttctaga gtcaacgttt gaattttgca taacgttcac
      901 gtgcaatttc cagggtgcta ttacgcacac gttcaaaacg ttctttatct ttctgccaca
      961 ggctacgaac taccagacca cgaacgctgt taaaaatcag ccacagaata tcttcggcat
     1021 catcacggct cagaccacgg ctcaccagca cacccagcca catatcttca acaacaaaac
     1081 gattacgttc aacggtacgc tgaatacctt cacgcagtgc cggatcacga tctgctgcaa
     1141 caatcagatc caggccgatg ctaaaatcat catccagaaa aaattctgct gcatcatcca
     1201 gcatctgctg aataacatca tcttccggtt tcagttttgc cagacgtgca cggctacgtt
     1261 cggtaatctg ctcatacagc cattcaaagg ttgccagcag cagttccagt ttggtcggaa
     1321 aatgatggct ctgtgcacca cggctaacac cggctgcacc cggaacatct gcaatacgaa
     1381 aacctgcata acctttttca cgcagaacac ccagtgctgc tgcaatcagt ttaccctggg
     1441 tttccattgc acgttctgcc tgggtacgac gtttcgggct catattcacc accctgaatt
     1501 gactctcttc cgggcgctat catgccatac cgcgaaaggt tttgcaccat tcgatgggtc
     1561 aagattagag aacggtcgta gcattatcgg aggttctcta aaacaaacag acaatctggt
     1621 ctgtttgtat tatggaaaat ttttctgtat aatagattca acaaacagac aatctggtct
     1681 gtttgtatta tctactagag aaagaggaga aatactagat ggccctcgac gtgcagagcg
     1741 atatcgtcgc ctacgacgcg cccaagaagg acctctacga gatcggcgag atgccgcctc
     1801 tcggccatgt gccgaaggag atgtatgcct gggccatccg gcgcgagcgt catggcgagc
     1861 cggatcaggc catgcagatc gaagtggtcg agacgccctc gatcgacagc cacgaggtgc
     1921 tcgttctcgt gatggcggcg ggcgtgaact acaacggcat ctgggccggc ctcggcgtgc
     1981 ccgtctcgcc gttcgacggt cacaagcagc cctatcacat cgcgggctcc gacgcgtcag
     2041 gcatcgtctg ggcggtgggc gataaggtca agcgctggaa ggtgggcgac gaggtcgtga
     2101 tccactgcaa ccaggacgac ggcgacgacg aggaatgcaa cggcggcgac ccgatgttct
     2161 cgcccaccca gcggatctgg ggctacgaga cgccggacgg ctccttcgcc cagttcaccc
     2221 gcgtgcaggc gcagcagctg atgaagcgtc cgaagcacct gacctgggag gaggcggcct
     2281 gctacacgct gaccctcgcc accgcctacc ggatgctctt cggccacaag ccgcacgacc
     2341 tgaagccggg gcagaacgtg ctggtctggg gcgcctcggg cggcctcggc tcctatgcga
     2401 tccagctcat caacacggcg ggcgccaatg ccatcggcgt catctccgag gaagacaagc
     2461 gcgacttcgt catggggctg ggcgccaagg gcgtcatcaa ccgcaaggac ttcaaatgct
     2521 ggggccagct gcccaaggtg aactcgcccg aatataacga gtggctgaaa gaggcgcgca
     2581 agttcggcaa ggccatctgg gacatcaccg gcaagggcat caacgtcgac atggtgttcg
     2641 aacatccggg cgaggcgacc ttcccggtgt cgtcgctggt ggtgaagaag ggcggcatgg
     2701 tcgtgatctg cgccggcacc accggcttca actgcacctt tgacgttcgc tacatgtgga
     2761 tgcatcagaa gcgtctgcag ggcagccact tcgccaacct caagcaggcg tcggccgcca
     2821 accagctgat gatcgagcgc cgcctcgatc cctgcatgtc cgaggtcttc ccctgggccg
     2881 agatcccggc cgcccatacg aagatgtaca gaaaccagca caagcccggc aacatggcgg
     2941 tgctggtgca ggccccgcgc acggggctgc gcaccttcgc cgacgtgctc gaggccggcc
     3001 gcaaggccta ataatacgcc cgaaagagga gaaatactag atgctttaca aaggcgacac
     3061 cctgtacctt gactggctgg aagatggcat tgccgaactg gtatttgatg ccccaggttc
     3121 agttaataaa ctcgacactg cgaccgtcgc cagcctcggc gaggccatcg gcgtgctgga
     3181 acagcaatca gatctaaaag ggctgctgct gcgttcgaac aaagcagcct ttatcgtcgg
     3241 tgctgatatc accgaatttt tgtccctgtt cctcgttcct gaagaacagt taagtcagtg
     3301 gctgcacttt gccaatagcg tgtttaatcg cctggaagat ctgccggtgc cgaccattgc
     3361 tgccgtcaat ggctatgcgc tgggcggtgg ctgcgaatgc gtgctggcga ccgattatcg
     3421 tctggcgacg ccggatctgc gcatcggtct gccggaaacc aaactgggca tcatgcctgg
     3481 ctttggcggt tctgtacgta tgccacgtat gctgggcgct gacagtgcgc tggaaatcat
     3541 tgccgccggt aaagatgtcg gcgcggatca ggcgctgaaa atcggtctgg tggatggcgt
     3601 agtcaaagca gaaaaactgg ttgaaggcgc aaaggcggtt ttacgccagg ccattaacgg
     3661 cgacctcgac tggaaagcaa aacgtcagcc gaagctggaa ccgctaaaac tgagcaagat
     3721 tgaagccacc atgagcttca ccatcgctaa agggatggtc gcacaaacag cggggaaaca
     3781 ttatccggcc cccatcaccg cagtaaaaac cattgaagct gcggcccgtt ttggtcgtga
     3841 agaagcctta aacctggaaa acaaaagttt tgtcccgctg gcgcatacca acgaagcccg
     3901 cgcactggtc ggcattttcc ttaacgatca atatgtaaaa ggcaaagcga agaaactcac
     3961 caaagacgtt gaaaccccga aacaggccgc ggtgctgggt gcaggcatta tgggcggcgg
     4021 catcgcttac cagtctgcgt ggaaaggcgt gccggtcgtc atgaaagata tcaacgacaa
     4081 gtcgttaacc ctcggcatga ccgaagccgc gaaactgctg aacaagcagc ttgagcgcgg
     4141 caagatcgat ggtctgaaac tggctggcgt gatctccaca atccacccaa cgctcgacta
     4201 cgccggattt gaccgcgtgg atattgtggt agaagcggtt gttgaaaacc cgaaagtgaa
     4261 aaaagccgta ctggcagaaa ccgaacaaaa agtacgccag gataccgtgc tggcgtctaa
     4321 cacttcaacc attcctatca gcgaactggc caacgcgctg gaacgcccgg aaaacttctg
     4381 cgggatgcac ttctttaacc cggtccaccg aatgccgttg gtagaaatta ttcgcggcga
     4441 gaaaagctcc gacgaaacca tcgcgaaagt tgtcgcctgg gcgagcaaga tgggcaagac
     4501 gccgattgtg gttaacgact gccccggctt ctttgttaac cgcgtgctgt tcccgtattt
     4561 cgccggtttc agccagctgc tgcgcgacgg cgcggatttc cgcaagatcg acaaagtgat
     4621 ggaaaaacag tttggctggc cgatgggccc ggcatatctg ctggacgttg tgggcattga
     4681 taccgcgcat cacgctcagg ctgtcatggc agcaggcttc ccgcagcgga tgcagaaaga
     4741 ttaccgcgat gccatcgacg cgctgtttga tgccaaccgc tttggtcaga agaacggcct
     4801 cggtttctgg cgttataaag aagacagcaa aggtaagccg aagaaagaag aagacgccgc
     4861 cgttgaagac ctgctggcag aagtgagcca gccgaagcgc gatttcagcg aagaagagat
     4921 tatcgcccgc atgatgatcc cgatggtcaa cgaagtggtg cgctgtctgg aggaaggcat
     4981 tatcgccact ccggcggaag cggatatggc cctggtctac ggcctgggct tccctccgtt
     5041 ccacggcggc gcgttccgct ggctggacac cctcggtagc gcaaaatacc tcgatatggc
     5101 acagcaatat cagcacctcg gcccgctgta tgaagtgccg gaaggtctgc gtaataaagc
     5161 gcgtcataac gaaccgtact atcctccggt tgagccagcc cgtccggttg gcgacctgaa
     5221 aacggcttaa taatacccaa gaaagaggag aaatactaga tgactgatgt ccgattccgc
     5281 attatcggta cgggtgccta cgtaccggaa cggatcgtct ccaacgatga agtcggtgca
     5341 ccagcaggtg ttgacgacga ctggatcacc cgcaagaccg gtatcagaca gcgtcgctgg
     5401 gcagctgacg accaggctac ctcggacctg gccacggctg cagggcgggc agcactgaaa
     5461 gcggcgggca tcacgcccga gcagctgacc gtgatcgcgg tcgccacctc cacgccggac
     5521 cggccgcagc cgcccacggc ggcctatgtc cagcaccacc tcggtgcgac cggcactgct
     5581 gcattcgacg tcaacgctgt ctgctccggt accgtgttcg cgctgtcctc ggtggctggt
     5641 accctcgtgt accggggtgg ttacgctctg gtcatcggag ctgacctgta ctcgcgcatc
     5701 ctcaaccctg ccgaccgtaa gacggtcgtg ctgttcggag acggagcagg tgcaatggtc
     5761 ctcggaccga cctcgacagg cacgggacct atcgtccgac gagtcgccct gcacaccttc
     5821 ggtggactca ccgacctgat ccgtgtgccc gcgggaggta gccgccagcc actggacacg
     5881 gatggactcg acgcaggact gcagtacttc gcgatggacg gacgtgaggt gcgacgcttc
     5941 gtcacggagc acctgccaca gctgatcaag ggcttcctgc acgaggccgg tgtcgacgca
     6001 gctgacatca gccacttcgt gccgcatcag gccaacggtg tcatgctcga cgaggtcttc
     6061 ggtgagctgc atctgccgcg ggcgaccatg caccggacgg tcgaaaccta cggcaacacg
     6121 ggagctgcct ccatcccgat caccatggac gctgctgtgc gcgctggttc cttccggccg
     6181 ggagagctgg tcctgctggc agggttcgga ggtggtatgg ctgcaagctt cgctctgatc
     6241 gagtggtaat aataatacta gtagcggccg ctgcagtccg gcaaaaaagg gcaaggtctt
     6301 ggactcctgt tgatagatcc agtaatgacc tcagaactcc atctggattt gttcagaacg
     6361 ctcggttgcc gccgggcgtt ttttattggt gagaatccag gggtccccaa taattacgat
     6421 ttacgtattt aaatgaacct tgaccgaacg cagcggtggt aacggcgcag tggcggtttt
     6481 catggcttgt tatgactgtt tttttggggt acagtctatg cctcgggcat ccaagcagca
     6541 agcgcgttac gccgtgggtc gatgtttgat gttatggagc agcaacgatg ttacgcagca
     6601 gggcagtcgc cctaaaacaa agttaaacat catgagggaa gcggtgatcg ccgaagtatc
     6661 gactcaacta tcagaggtag ttggcgtcat cgagcgccat ctcgaaccga cgttgctggc
     6721 cgtacatttg tacggctccg cagtggatgg cggcctgaag ccacacagtg atattgattt
     6781 gctggttacg gtgaccgtaa ggcttgatga aacaacgcgg cgagctttga tcaacgacct
     6841 tttggaaact tcggcttccc ctggagagag cgagattctc cgcgctgtag aagtcaccat
     6901 tgttgtgcac gacgacatca ttccgtggcg ttatccagct aagcgcgaac tgcaatttgg
     6961 agaatggcag cgcaatgaca ttcttgcagg tatcttcgag ccagccacga tcgacattga
     7021 tctggctatc ttgctgacaa aagcaagaga acatagcgtt gccttggtag gtccagcggc
     7081 ggaggaactc tttgatccgg ttcctgaaca ggatctattt gaggcgctaa atgaaacctt
     7141 aacgctatgg aactcgccgc ccgactgggc tggcgatgag cgaaatgtag tgcttacgtt
     7201 gtcccgcatt tggtacagcg cagtaaccgg caaaatcgcg ccgaaggatg tcgctgccga
     7261 ctgggcaatg gagcgcctgc cggcccagta tcagcccgtc atacttgaag ctagacaggc
     7321 ttatcttgga caagaagaag atcgcttggc ctcgcgcgca gatcagttgg aagaatttgt
     7381 ccactacgtg aaaggcgaga tcaccaaggt agtcggcaaa taagacaatt gtccttttcc
     7441 gctgcataac cctgcttcgg ggtcattata gcgatttttt cggtatatcc atcctttttc
     7501 gcacgatata caggattttg ccaaagggtt cgtgtagact ttccttggtg tatccaacgg
     7561 cgtcagccgg gcaggatagg tgaagtaggc ccacccgcga gcgggtgttc cttcttcact
     7621 gtcccttatt cgcacctggc ggtgctcaac gggaatcctg ctctgcgagg ctggccgtag
     7681 gccggcccta gaaatatttt atctgattaa taagatgatc ttc
//
