# Supplementary material for: Modular in vivo engineering of the reductive methylaspartate cycles for synthetic CO2 fixation
Source: bioRxiv preprint, doi:10.1101/2025.11.12.688011, version 1 (2025-11-12)
Supplement: Supplementary Data Files [file 688011_file02.zip › pQE1-OGC.gb]

LOCUS       OGC_1                   6824 bp    DNA     circular SYN 24-MAR-2023
DEFINITION  .
ACCESSION
VERSION     .
KEYWORDS    .
SOURCE      .
  ORGANISM  .
COMMENT     Annotated with pLannotate v1.2.0.
FEATURES             Location/Qualifiers
     CDS             join(6544..6824,1..376)
                     /note="pLannotate"
                     /standard_name="cat"
     regulatory      444..530
                     /note="Geneious type: terminator"
                     /note="pLannotate"
                     /standard_name="rrnB T1 terminator"
     CDS             542..583
                     /note="pLannotate"
                     /standard_name="rop (fragment)"
     misc_feature    685..825
                     /note="pLannotate"
                     /standard_name="bom"
     rep_origin      complement(1011..1599)
     CDS             complement(1770..2630)
                     /note="pLannotate"
                     /standard_name="AmpR"
     regulatory      complement(2631..2735)
                     /note="Geneious type: promoter"
                     /note="pLannotate"
                     /standard_name="AmpR promoter"
     protein_bind    2865..2881
                     /note="pLannotate"
                     /standard_name="lac operator"
     CDS             2924..2943
                     /note="pLannotate"
                     /standard_name="7xHis (fragment)"
     CDS             2945..4360
                     /note="pLannotate"
                     /standard_name="cfiB"
     CDS             4387..6342
                     /note="pLannotate"
                     /standard_name="cfiA"
     regulatory      6406..6500
                     /note="Geneious type: terminator"
                     /note="pLannotate"
                     /standard_name="lambda t0 terminator"
     regulatory      6515..6543
                     /note="Geneious type: promoter"
                     /note="pLannotate"
                     /standard_name="cat promoter (fragment)"
ORIGIN      
        1 tttccatgag caaactgaaa cgttttcatc gctctggagt gaataccacg acgatttccg
       61 gcagtttcta cacatatatt cgcaagatgt ggcgtgttac ggtgaaaacc tggcctattt
      121 ccctaaaggg tttattgaga atatgttttt cgtctcagcc aatccctggg tgagtttcac
      181 cagttttgat ttaaacgtgg ccaatatgga caacttcttc gcccccgttt tcaccatggg
      241 caaatattat acgcaaggcg acaaggtgct gatgccgctg gcgattcagg ttcatcatgc
      301 cgtttgtgat ggcttccatg tcggcagaat gcttaatgaa ttacaacagt actgcgatga
      361 gtggcagggc ggggcgtaat ttttttaagg cagttattgg tgcccttaaa cgcctggggt
      421 aatgactctc tagcttgagg catcaaataa aacgaaaggc tcagtcgaaa gactgggcct
      481 ttcgttttat ctgttgtttg tcggtgaacg ctctcctgag taggacaaat ccgccctcta
      541 gagctgcctc gcgcgtttcg gtgatgacgg tgaaaacctc tgacacatgc agctcccgga
      601 gacggtcaca gcttgtctgt aagcggatgc cgggagcaga caagcccgtc agggcgcgtc
      661 agcgggtgtt ggcgggtgtc ggggcgcagc catgacccag tcacgtagcg atagcggagt
      721 gtatactggc ttaactatgc ggcatcagag cagattgtac tgagagtgca ccatatgcgg
      781 tgtgaaatac cgcacagatg cgtaaggaga aaataccgca tcaggcgctc ttccgcttcc
      841 tcgctcactg actcgctgcg ctcggtcgtt cggctgcggc gagcggtatc agctcactca
      901 aaggcggtaa tacggttatc cacagaatca ggggataacg caggaaagaa catgtgagca
      961 aaaggccagc aaaaggccag gaaccgtaaa aaggccgcgt tgctggcgtt tttccatagg
     1021 ctccgccccc ctgacgagca tcacaaaaat cgacgctcaa gtcagaggtg gcgaaacccg
     1081 acaggactat aaagatacca ggcgtttccc cctggaagct ccctcgtgcg ctctcctgtt
     1141 ccgaccctgc cgcttaccgg atacctgtcc gcctttctcc cttcgggaag cgtggcgctt
     1201 tctcatagct cacgctgtag gtatctcagt tcggtgtagg tcgttcgctc caagctgggc
     1261 tgtgtgcacg aaccccccgt tcagcccgac cgctgcgcct tatccggtaa ctatcgtctt
     1321 gagtccaacc cggtaagaca cgacttatcg ccactggcag cagccactgg taacaggatt
     1381 agcagagcga ggtatgtagg cggtgctaca gagttcttga agtggtggcc taactacggc
     1441 tacactagaa ggacagtatt tggtatctgc gctctgctga agccagttac cttcggaaaa
     1501 agagttggta gctcttgatc cggcaaacaa accaccgctg gtagcggtgg tttttttgtt
     1561 tgcaagcagc agattacgcg cagaaaaaaa ggatctcaag aagatccttt gatcttttct
     1621 acggggtctg acgctcagtg gaacgaaaac tcacgttaag ggattttggt catgagatta
     1681 tcaaaaagga tcttcaccta gatcctttta aattaaaaat gaagttttaa atcaatctaa
     1741 agtatatatg agtaaacttg gtctgacagt taccaatgct taatcagtga ggcacctatc
     1801 tcagcgatct gtctatttcg ttcatccata gttgcctgac tccccgtcgt gtagataact
     1861 acgatacggg agggcttacc atctggcccc agtgctgcaa tgataccgcg agacccacgc
     1921 tcaccggctc cagatttatc agcaataaac cagccagccg gaagggccga gcgcagaagt
     1981 ggtcctgcaa ctttatccgc ctccatccag tctattaatt gttgccggga agctagagta
     2041 agtagttcgc cagttaatag tttgcgcaac gttgttgcca ttgctacagg catcgtggtg
     2101 tcacgctcgt cgtttggtat ggcttcattc agctccggtt cccaacgatc aaggcgagtt
     2161 acatgatccc ccatgttgtg caaaaaagcg gttagctcct tcggtcctcc gatcgttgtc
     2221 agaagtaagt tggccgcagt gttatcactc atggttatgg cagcactgca taattctctt
     2281 actgtcatgc catccgtaag atgcttttct gtgactggtg agtactcaac caagtcattc
     2341 tgagaatagt gtatgcggcg accgagttgc tcttgcccgg cgtcaatacg ggataatacc
     2401 gcgccacata gcagaacttt aaaagtgctc atcattggaa aacgttcttc ggggcgaaaa
     2461 ctctcaagga tcttaccgct gttgagatcc agttcgatgt aacccactcg tgcacccaac
     2521 tgatcttcag catcttttac tttcaccagc gtttctgggt gagcaaaaac aggaaggcaa
     2581 aatgccgcaa aaaagggaat aagggcgaca cggaaatgtt gaatactcat actcttcctt
     2641 tttcaatatt attgaagcat ttatcagggt tattgtctca tgagcggata catatttgaa
     2701 tgtatttaga aaaataaaca aataggggtt ccgcgcacat ttccccgaaa agtgccacct
     2761 gacgtctaag aaaccattat tatcatgaca ttaacctata aaaataggcg tatcacgagg
     2821 ccctttcgtc ttcacctcga gaaatcataa aaaatttatt tgctttgtga gcggataaca
     2881 atttcacaca gaattcatta aagaggagaa attaactatg aaacatcacc atcaccatca
     2941 ccagatgttc aaaaaagtcc tggtcgccaa ccgtggtgaa atcgcctgcc gtgtcatccg
     3001 tgcctgtaaa gaactgggta tccaaaccgt tgctatttat aacgaaatcg aaagcaccgc
     3061 ccgccatgtg aaaatggcgg atgaagccta tatgattggc gttaatccgc tggatacgta
     3121 cctgaacgcc gaacgtattg ttgacctggc actggaagtc ggtgcggaag ccatccatcc
     3181 gggctacggt tttctggcgg aaaatgaaca cttcgcccgc ctgtgcgaag aaaagggcat
     3241 tacctttatc ggtccgcact ggaaagttat tgaactgatg ggcgataaag cacgctcgaa
     3301 ggaagtcatg aaacgtgcag gtgttccgac ggtcccgggt agcgatggta tcctgaagga
     3361 cgtggaagaa gcaaagcgta ttgctaaaga aatcggctat ccggttctgc tgaaagcaag
     3421 cgctggcggt ggcggtcgtg gtattcgcat ctgccgtaac gaagaagaac tggtccgcaa
     3481 ctatgaaaat gcgtacaacg aagcagtgaa agcgtttggc cgtggtgatc tgctgctgga
     3541 aaagtacatc gaaaacccga agcatatcga atttcaggtc ctgggcgata aatacggtaa
     3601 cgtgattcac ctgggcgaac gcgactgttc tatccagcgt cgcaatcaaa aactggtgga
     3661 aattgcgccg agtctgctgc tgaccccgga acaacgtgaa tattacggct ccctggtggt
     3721 taaagcggcc aaggaaattg gctattacag cgcgggcacg atggaattta tcgcggatga
     3781 aaagggtaac ctgtacttca tcgaaatgaa cacgcgcatc caggtcgaac atccggtgac
     3841 cgaaatgatt acgggcgtgg atattgttaa atggcagatt cgtatcgcgg cgggtgaacg
     3901 tctgcgctat agccaagaag atattcgctt caacggttac tctatcgaat gtcgtatcaa
     3961 cgccgaagac ccgaaaaagg gctttgcacc gtctattggt accatcgaac gctattacgt
     4021 tccgggcggt ttcggcattc gtgtcgaaca cgccagctct aagggttatg aaatcacgcc
     4081 gtattacgat agtctgattg caaaactgat cgtgtgggct ccgctgtggg aagtcgcagt
     4141 ggaccgtatg cgctcagcgc tggaaaccta cgaaatttcg ggcgttaaga ccacgatccc
     4201 gctgctgatc aacatcatga aggataagga cttccgcgat ggtaaattca ccacgcgtta
     4261 tctggaagaa catccgcacg ttttcgacta cgccgaacat cgcgataaag aagactttgt
     4321 ggcattcatt agtgcggtta tcgcctccta tcacggcctg tgataaaaac tctggaggtg
     4381 tagtacatgc aggctgttga aattatggaa gaaatccgtg aaaagtttaa agaatttgaa
     4441 aagggtggct tccgtaagaa gatcctgatt accgatctga ccccgcgtga cggtcagcaa
     4501 tgcaaactgg cgacccgtgt gcgtacggat gacctgctgc cgctgtgtga agcgatggat
     4561 aaagttggct tttatgcagt cgaagtgtgg ggcggtgcta cctatgatgt ctgcctgcgt
     4621 tacctgaaag aagacccgtg ggaacgcctg cgtcgcatca aggaagttat gccgaatacc
     4681 aaactgcaga tgctgtttcg tggccaaaac attgtgggtt atcgcccgaa gtctgataaa
     4741 ctggtctaca agttcgtgga acgtgcaatt aaaaatggca tcaccgtgtt tcgtgttttc
     4801 gatgctctga acgacaatcg caacattaaa acggcagtga aggctatcaa agaactgggc
     4861 ggtgaagcgc atgccgaaat ttcatatacc cgctcgccga tccacacgta tcagaaatgg
     4921 attgaatacg cgctggaaat cgccgaaatg ggtgcagatt ggctgagctt taaagacgcg
     4981 accggcatta tcatgccgtt cgaaacgtac gcgattatca agggcatcaa agaagccacc
     5041 ggcggtaaac tgccggttct gctgcataat cacgatatgt ctggtacggc cattgtcaac
     5101 cacatgatgg cggttctggc cggcgtcgat atgctggaca ccgtgctgag cccgctggca
     5161 tttggtagct ctcacccggc tacggaatct gtggttgcga tgctggaagg caccccgttc
     5221 gatacgggta ttgacatgaa aaagctggat gaactggcgg aaatcgttaa gcagatccgt
     5281 aaaaagtaca agaagtacga aaccgaatat gctggtgtga atgcgaaggt tctgattcat
     5341 aaaatcccgg gcggtatgat tagtaatatg gtggcacaac tgatcgaagc aaacgctctg
     5401 gataaaattg aagaagctct ggaagaagtc ccgaatgtgg aacgtgacct gggtcacccg
     5461 ccgctgctga ccccgagttc ccagattgtt ggtgtccaag cggttctgaa cgtcatcagc
     5521 ggcgaacgtt acaaagtgat tacgaaagaa gtccgcgatt atgtggaggg caagtacggt
     5581 aaaccgccgg gtccgatcag taaggaactg gccgaaaaaa ttctgggccc gggtaaagaa
     5641 ccggattttt ccatccgtgc ggccgatctg gcagacccga acgattggga caaggcctat
     5701 gaagaaacca aagcaattct gggtcgcgaa ccgacggatg aagaagttct gctgtacgct
     5761 ctgttcccga tgcaggcgaa ggactttttc gtggcccgtg aaaaaggcga actgcatccg
     5821 gaaccggttg atgaactggt cgaaaccacg gaagtgaaag caggtgtcgt gccgggtgca
     5881 gctccggtgg aatttgaaat cgtttatcat ggtgaaaagt tcaaggtgaa agttgaaggc
     5941 gttagcgcac accaggaacc gggcaagccg cgtaaatatt acattcgtgt ggatggccgc
     6001 ctggaagaag tccaaattac cccgcatgtg gaagcaatcc cgaaaggcgg tccgaccccg
     6061 acggcagttc aggctgaaga aaagggcatc ccgaaagcaa cccaaccggg tgatgcaacg
     6121 gcaccgatgc cgggtcgtgt tgtccgcgtc ctggtgaaag aaggcgacaa ggtgaaagaa
     6181 ggtcaaaccg tggccatcgt tgaagcaatg aagatggaaa acgaaattca tgcaccgatc
     6241 tcaggcgtgg ttgaaaaggt ttttgtcaaa ccgggcgata acgttacccc ggatgacgcg
     6301 ctgctgcgca ttaaacacat cgaagaagaa gtgtcgtatg gttaaatcgg atcccgggcc
     6361 cgtcgactgc agaggcctgc atgcaagctt aattagctga gcttggactc ctgttgatag
     6421 atccagtaat gacctcagaa ctccatctgg atttgttcag aacgctcggt tgccgccggg
     6481 cgttttttat tggtgagaat ccaagctagc ttggcgagat tttcaggagc taaggaagct
     6541 aaaatggaga aaaaaatcac tggatatacc accgttgata tatcccaatg gcatcgtaaa
     6601 gaacattttg aggcatttca gtcagttgct caatgtacct ataaccagac cgttcagctc
     6661 gatattacgg cctttttaaa gaccgtaaag aaaaataagc acaagtttta tccggccttt
     6721 attcacattc ttgcccgcct gatgaatgct catccggaat ttcgtatggc aatgaaagac
     6781 ggtgagctgg tgatatggga tagtgttcac ccttgttaca ccgt
//
