# Supplementary material for: Modular in vivo engineering of the reductive methylaspartate cycles for synthetic CO2 fixation
Source: bioRxiv preprint, doi:10.1101/2025.11.12.688011, version 1 (2025-11-12)
Supplement: Supplementary Data Files [file 688011_file02.zip › pTE3236C.gb]

LOCUS       pTE3236C_1_(reversed)       12586 bp    DNA     circular SYN 19-MAY-2025
DEFINITION  pTE3236C_1.
ACCESSION   pTE3235C_1
KEYWORDS    .
SOURCE      
  ORGANISM  .
COMMENT     Annotated with pLannotate v1.2.2.
FEATURES             Location/Qualifiers
     CDS             complement(97..161)
                     /note="pLannotate"
                     /standard_name="TcR (fragment)"
     protein_bind    complement(176..197)
                     /note="pLannotate"
                     /standard_name="CAP binding site"
     CDS             complement(210..1292)
                     /note="pLannotate"
                     /standard_name="lacI"
     regulatory      complement(1293..1370)
                     /note="Geneious type: promoter"
                     /note="pLannotate"
                     /standard_name="lacI promoter"
     CDS             complement(1378..1413)
                     /note="pLannotate"
                     /standard_name="TcR (fragment)"
     protein_bind    1502..1523
                     /note="pLannotate"
                     /standard_name="lac operator (fragment)"
     protein_bind    1527..1544
                     /note="pLannotate"
                     /standard_name="lac operator (fragment)"
     regulatory      1544..1576
                     /note="Geneious type: promoter"
                     /note="pLannotate"
                     /standard_name="PLtetO-1 promoter (fragment)"
     CDS             1631..3052
                     /note="pLannotate"
                     /standard_name="abfD"
     CDS             3143..4432
                     /note="pLannotate"
                     /standard_name="cat2"
     CDS             4468..5757
                     /note="pLannotate"
                     /standard_name="ccr"
     misc_feature    complement(5761..5811)
                     /note="pLannotate"
                     /standard_name="MCS (fragment)"
     regulatory      5835..5921
                     /note="Geneious type: terminator"
                     /note="pLannotate"
                     /standard_name="rrnB T1 terminator"
     primer_bind     complement(5930..5951)
                     /standard_name="pTE3236D_r"
     protein_bind    6032..6053
                     /note="pLannotate"
                     /standard_name="lac operator (fragment)"
     protein_bind    6057..6074
                     /note="pLannotate"
                     /standard_name="lac operator (fragment)"
     regulatory      6074..6106
                     /note="Geneious type: promoter"
                     /note="pLannotate"
                     /standard_name="PLtetO-1 promoter (fragment)"
     CDS             6140..7480
                     /note="pLannotate"
                     /standard_name="sucD"
     CDS             7502..8614
                     /note="pLannotate"
                     /standard_name="4hbD"
     CDS             8630..9793
                     /note="pLannotate"
                     /standard_name="sucC"
     CDS             9796..10662
                     /note="pLannotate"
                     /standard_name="sucD"
     CDS             10674..10691
                     /note="pLannotate"
                     /standard_name="SET1 (fragment)"
     regulatory      10699..10746
                     /note="Geneious type: terminator"
                     /note="pLannotate"
                     /standard_name="T7 terminator"
     primer_bind     10747..10770
                     /standard_name="pTE3236D_f"
     CDS             complement(10917..11708)
                     /note="pLannotate"
                     /standard_name="SmR"
     regulatory      complement(11709..11800)
                     /note="Geneious type: promoter"
                     /note="pLannotate"
                     /standard_name="AmpR promoter"
     rep_origin      complement(11848..12586)
ORIGIN      
        1 ttttctactg aaccgctcta gatttcagtg caatttatct cttcaaatgt agcacctgaa
       61 gtcagcccca tacgatataa gttgtaattc tcatgttagt catgccccgc gcccaccgga
      121 aggagctgac tgggttgaag gctctcaagg gcatcggtcg agatcccggt gcctaatgag
      181 tgagctaact tacattaatt gcgttgcgct cactgcccgc tttccagtcg ggaaacctgt
      241 cgtgccagct gcattaatga atcggccaac gcgcggggag aggcggtttg cgtatttggc
      301 gccagggtgg tttttctttt caccagtgag acgggcaaca gctgattgcc cttcaccgcc
      361 tggccctgag agagttgcag caagcggtcc acgctggttt gccccagcag gcgaaaatcc
      421 tgtttgatgg tggttaacgg cgggatataa catgagctgt cttcggtatc gtcgtatccc
      481 actaccgaga tgtccgcacc aacgcgcagc ccggactcgg taatggcgcg cattgcgccc
      541 agcgccatct gatcgttggc aaccagcatc gcagtgggaa cgatgccctc attcagcatt
      601 tgcatggttt gttgaaaacc ggacatggca ctccagtcgc cttcccgttc cgctatcggc
      661 tgaatttgat tgcgagtgag atatttatgc cagccagcca gacgcagacg cgccgagaca
      721 gaacttaatg ggcccgctaa cagcgcgatt tgctggtgac ccaatgcgac cagatgctcc
      781 acgcccagtc gcgtaccgtc ttcatgggag aaaataatac tgttgatggg tgtctggtca
      841 gagacatcaa gaaataacgc cggaacatta gtgcaggcag cttccacagc aatggcatcc
      901 tggtcatcca gcggatagtt aatgatcagc ccactgacgc gttgcgcgag aatattgtgc
      961 accgccgctt tacaggcttc gacgccgctt cgttctacca tcgacaccac cacgctggca
     1021 cccagttgat cggcgcgaga tttaatcgcc gcgacaattt gcgacggcgc gtgcagggcc
     1081 agactggagg tggcaacgcc aatcagcaac gactgtttgc ccgccagttg ttgtgccacg
     1141 cggttgggaa tgtaattcag ctccgccatc gccgcttcca ctttttcccg cgttttcgca
     1201 gaaacgtggc tggcctggtt caccacgcgg gaaacggtct gataagagac accggcatac
     1261 tctgcgacat cgtataacgt tactggtttc acattcacca ccctgaattg actctcttcc
     1321 gggcgctatc atgccatacc gcgaaaggtt ttgcgccatt cgatggtgtc cgggatctcg
     1381 acgctctccc ttatgcgact cctgcattag gaaatctcga ggacgtctaa gaaaccatta
     1441 ttatcatgac attaacctat aaaaataggc gtatcacgag gccctttcgt cttcacctcg
     1501 agaattgtga gcggataaca attgacattg tgagcggata acaagatact gagcacatca
     1561 gcaggacgca ctgaccgaat tcattaaaga ggagaaaggt accatggcca atgtccttaa
     1621 aaccatccgt agtggggacg actacattga gtcactgcgt ggtcgtgacc tgaaagtcta
     1681 tctctttggc gagttggtta aggaaccggt tgatcatccc atgattcgcc cgtcgattaa
     1741 cgcggtagcg gaaacctacg acttagctct gcgtgaagaa gcgcttgcgt cagccgattc
     1801 gtcaatcact ggtctgaaag taaatcgctt cctgcatatc gctgaatccg ccgaggatct
     1861 ggttctgcaa aacaaaatgc agcgtaaact gggccagaat accggcacct gttttcagcg
     1921 gtgtgtgggc atggatgcaa tgaactcgct gcatagtact accttcgaaa tcgatgaaaa
     1981 gcacggtacg gactatcaca aacggtttct ggagttcgtg aagatggtgc agcaagagaa
     2041 tctggtgatt ggcggagcaa tgaccgatcc gaaaggcgat cgcagcaaag gtccctccga
     2101 acaagatgat ccggatctgt ttacccgcat tgtggataca gacgagaaag gagtgtacgt
     2161 gagtggcgcg aaagcacacc agacgggctg tattaacagc cattggatta tcttaatgcc
     2221 gacgattcgt ttgacagaaa gcgataaaga ttgggcgatt gtcggtgcca ttccagccga
     2281 tgcgaaaggc gtgacgtata tctacggtcg tcaaagctgc gatactcgca gcatggagga
     2341 aggggatatc gatgatggca acgcgaaatt tggtgggcag gaagcgttga tcattctgga
     2401 tcgcgttttc atcccgtggg acaaagtgtt tatgcatggc gaatacgaat ttgccagcat
     2461 gctggttgaa cgctttacgt gctatcatcg tcgcagctat gtgtgcaaaa cgggtctggg
     2521 tgatgtactg atcggtgcag cggctaccat tgccgactat aatggcgtcc ctaaagtttc
     2581 gcacatcaaa gacaaaatta tcgagatgac ccatctcaac gaaaccattt tcgcagcggg
     2641 tattgcatcc tctcatcaag ggcagaaaat gaaatcagga gtatatctga acgatgatat
     2701 gctcgcccag gtctgcaaac acaacgtaac acgcttcccg tacgaaatct ctcgcttagc
     2761 acaggacatt gctggcggcc tggtcgtgac gttgccttct gagaaggact ttcgtcaccc
     2821 agaagccggt cctttgctta agaaatatct ggcgggtcgc aaaggcgtgg acgttgaaaa
     2881 ccgcatgcgc attctgcggt taatcgaaaa tatgacactt ggccgtaatg ctgttggata
     2941 tctgaccgag agtatgcatg gtgctgggtc gccacaggca caacgcattc agattcagcg
     3001 tcagatgcaa gttgggtata agaagaatct cgcgaagaat ttagccggca ttactaacga
     3061 tgtggaagaa ccgaaagaat ccagcgaata cttcaaacgc gtctttaaaa ccaaagactc
     3121 tgtcctgtaa aggagatata ccatgcaatg gcaagaactt taccgtcagc gcgtttgctc
     3181 tgcagacgaa gctgtcgtgg actctcttaa accgggaacg aaagttgtat tcggtcatgc
     3241 tgctgctgcg cctgtccgtt tctctcaggc tatgtaccgc cagcgtgaaa agttggagaa
     3301 tatcacagtt ttccacatgt tgtatttcgg cgacgcgccg caccttgctc ccgaaatgcg
     3361 ttcgcatgta cacccgactc tcaacttcct tgagggcaac tcccgtccgg caagccgtga
     3421 ccgtcgtgtc gatttcattc cctgccactt ccacgaggta ccggaactgt ttcgtcaggg
     3481 attctttcca ttggatgtag ccgtagtgca ggtatctact cctaacgaag agggttattg
     3541 ctctttcgga gtttcctgcg actacacaaa ggctgccgcc gagtgcgctc cggtagtagt
     3601 agccgaggtg aacaagcaaa tgccattcat cggtggtgaa aacctgattc acatctccaa
     3661 actgacccat atcatcgaag tggacgagcc gattgcagaa gtattgcctc ctgctatcag
     3721 cgaccttgaa ctgaggatag gtcagaattg tgcctcactg atcaaagacg gcgataccct
     3781 ccagttgggt atcggcggta tccccgacgc tgtgttgcgt gcattggaag ggcataaaga
     3841 tctcggtatt cacacggaaa tgtttaccga cggggtgatg cgtatgattc gcaaggggat
     3901 tatcaacggg aagaaaaaaa cattgcatcc cgaaaaagtc gttacctcgc taatcttcgg
     3961 atcgaaagaa ttgtacgatt ttgtcaataa caatccggtg atagaatgct atccggtgga
     4021 ttatatcaac aaccccgatg ttatcggtaa gaatgaccgc atggtttcta tcaattcctg
     4081 cttggagatg gatctcatgg ggcaggcagc ttctgagtcg atcgggtacg aacagttcag
     4141 tggatccgga ggtcaagtcg atttccttcg tggggccaag cgttccaagg gaggaatctc
     4201 cattatggct ttccccagta cggccaagaa agggactgag agtcgcatcg ttcccattct
     4261 gaaagagggt gcttgtgtca cgaccggccg taacgaagtg gactatgtgg tgacggaata
     4321 tggcgtagcg cgtctgcgtg gcgcaacgct tcgtcagcgt gctgaagcct tgactgctat
     4381 agcacatccc gatttccgac cggcccttga ggaggaaatc cgccgacgct tcgaataata
     4441 atacgcccga aagaggagaa atactagatg gccctcgacg tgcagagcga tatcgtcgcc
     4501 tacgacgcgc ccaagaagga cctctacgag atcggcgaga tgccgcctct cggccatgtg
     4561 ccgaaggaga tgtatgcctg ggccatccgg cgcgagcgtc atggcgagcc ggatcaggcc
     4621 atgcagatcg aagtggtcga gacgccctcg atcgacagcc acgaggtgct cgttctcgtg
     4681 atggcggcgg gcgtgaacta caacggcatc tgggccggcc tcggcgtgcc cgtctcgccg
     4741 ttcgacggtc acaagcagcc ctatcacatc gcgggctccg acgcgtcagg catcgtctgg
     4801 gcggtgggcg ataaggtcaa gcgctggaag gtgggcgacg aggtcgtgat ccactgcaac
     4861 caggacgacg gcgacgacga ggaatgcaac ggcggcgacc cgatgttctc gcccacccag
     4921 cggatctggg gctacgagac gccggacggc tccttcgccc agttcacccg cgtgcaggcg
     4981 cagcagctga tgaagcgtcc gaagcacctg acctgggagg aggcggcctg ctacacgctg
     5041 accctcgcca ccgcctaccg gatgctcttc ggccacaagc cgcacgacct gaagccgggg
     5101 cagaacgtgc tggtctgggg cgcctcgggc ggcctcggct cctatgcgat ccagctcatc
     5161 aacacggcgg gcgccaatgc catcggcgtc atctccgagg aagacaagcg cgacttcgtc
     5221 atggggctgg gcgccaaggg cgtcatcaac cgcaaggact tcaaatgctg gggccagctg
     5281 cccaaggtga actcgcccga atataacgag tggctgaaag aggcgcgcaa gttcggcaag
     5341 gccatctggg acatcaccgg caagggcatc aacgtcgaca tggtgttcga acatccgggc
     5401 gaggcgacct tcccggtgtc gtcgctggtg gtgaagaagg gcggcatggt cgtgatctgc
     5461 gccggcacca ccggcttcaa ctgcaccttt gacgttcgct acatgtggat gcatcagaag
     5521 cgtctgcagg gcagccactt cgccaacctc aagcaggcgt cggccgccaa ccagctgatg
     5581 atcgagcgcc gcctcgatcc ctgcatgtcc gaggtcttcc cctgggccga gatcccggcc
     5641 gcccatacga agatgtacag aaaccagcac aagcccggca acatggcggt gctggtgcag
     5701 gccccgcgca cggggctgcg caccttcgcc gacgtgctcg aggccggccg caaggcctaa
     5761 gtcgacggta tcgataagct tgatatcgaa ttcctgcagc ccgggggatc ccatggtacg
     5821 cgtgctagag gcatcaaata aaacgaaagg ctcagtcgaa agactgggcc tttcgtttta
     5881 tctgttgttt gtcggtgaac gctctcctga gtaggacaaa tccgccgccc tagacctagg
     5941 ctggcaattc cgacgtctaa gaaaccatta ttatcatgac attaacctat aaaaataggc
     6001 gtatcacgag gccctttcgt cttcacctcg agaattgtga gcggataaca attgacattg
     6061 tgagcggata acaagatact gagcacatca gcaggacgca ctgaccgaat tcattaaaga
     6121 ggagaaaggt accatggaaa tcaaagaaat ggtgagcctt gcacgcaagg ctcagaagga
     6181 gtatcaagct acccataacc aagaagcagt tgacaacatt tgccgagctg cagcaaaagt
     6241 tatttatgaa aatgcagcta ttctggctcg cgaagcagta gacgaaaccg gcatgggcgt
     6301 ttacgaacac aaagtggcca agaatcaagg caaatccaaa ggtgtttggt acaacctcca
     6361 caataaaaaa tcgattggta tcctcaatat agacgagcgt accggtatga tcgagattgc
     6421 aaagcctatc ggagttgtag gagccgtaac gccgacgacc aacccgatcg ttactccgat
     6481 gagcaatatc atctttgctc ttaagacctg caatgccatc attattgccc cccaccccag
     6541 atccaaaaaa tgctctgcac acgcagttcg tctgatcaaa gaagctatcg ctccgttcaa
     6601 cgtaccggaa ggtatggttc agatcatcga agaacccagc atcgagaaga cgcaggaact
     6661 catgggcgcc gtagacgtag tagttgctac gggtggtatg ggcatggtga agtctgcata
     6721 ttcttcagga aagccttctt tcggtgttgg agccggtaac gttcaggtga tcgtggatag
     6781 caacatcgat ttcgaagctg ctgcagaaaa aatcatcacc ggtcgtgctt tcgacaacgg
     6841 tatcatctgc tcaggcgaac agagcatcat ctacaacgag gctgacaagg aagcagtttt
     6901 cacagcattc cgcaaccacg gtgcatattt ctgtgacgaa gccgaaggag atcgggctcg
     6961 tgcagctatc ttcgaaaatg gagccatcgc gaaagatgta gtaggtcaga gcgttgcctt
     7021 cattgccaag aaagcaaaca tcaatatccc cgagggtacc cgtattctcg ttgttgaagc
     7081 tcgcggcgta ggagcagaag acgttatctg taaggaaaag atgtgtcccg taatgtgcgc
     7141 cctcagctac aagcacttcg aagaaggtgt agaaatcgca cgtacgaacc tcgccaacga
     7201 aggtaacggc cacacctgtg ctatccactc caacaatcag gcacacatca tcctcgcagg
     7261 atcagagctg acggtatctc gtatcgtagt gaatgctccg agtgccacta cagcaggcgg
     7321 tcacatccaa aacggtcttg ccgtaaccaa tacgctcgga tgcggatcat ggggtaataa
     7381 ctctatctcc gagaacttca cttacaagca cctcctcaac atttcacgca tcgcaccgtt
     7441 gaattcaagc attcacatcc ccgatgacaa agaaatctgg gaactctaaa ggagatatac
     7501 catgcaactt ttcaaactca agagtgtaac acatcacttt gacacttttg cagaatttgc
     7561 caaggaattc tgtcttggag aacgcgactt ggtaattacc aacgagttca tctatgaacc
     7621 gtatatgaag gcatgccagc tcccctgcca ttttgttatg caggagaaat atgggcaagg
     7681 cgagccttct gacgaaatga tgaataacat cttggcagac atccgtaata tccagttcga
     7741 ccgcgtaatc ggtatcggag gaggtacggt tattgacatc tctaaacttt tcgttctgaa
     7801 aggattaaat gatgtactcg atgcattcga ccgcaaaata cctcttatca aagagaaaga
     7861 actgatcatt gtgcccacaa catgcggaac gggtagcgag gtgacgaaca tttctatcgc
     7921 agaaatcaaa agccgtcaca ccaaaatggg attggctgac gatgccattg ttgcagacca
     7981 tgccatcatc atacctgaac ttctgaagag cttgcctttc cacttctacg catgcagtgc
     8041 aatcgatgct cttatccatg ccatcgagtc atacgtatct cctaaagcca gtccatattc
     8101 tcgtctgttc agtgaggcgg cttgggacat tatcctggaa gtattcaaga aaatcgccga
     8161 acacggccct gaataccgct tcgaaaagct gggagaaatg atcatggcca gcaactatgc
     8221 cggtatagcc ttcggaaatg caggagtagg agccgtccac gcactatcct acccgttggg
     8281 aggcaactat cacgtgccgc atggagaagc aaactatcag ttcttcacag aggtattcaa
     8341 agtataccaa aagaagaatc ctttcggcta tatagtcgaa ctcaactgga agctctccaa
     8401 gatactgaac tgccagcccg aatacgtata tccgaagctg gatgaacttc tcggatgcct
     8461 tcttaccaag aaacctttgc acgaatacgg catgaaggac gaagaggtaa gaggctttgc
     8521 ggaatcagtg cttaagacac agcaaagatt gctcgccaac aactacgtag agcttactgt
     8581 agatgagatc gaaggtatct acagaagact ctactaaagg agatatacca tgaacttaca
     8641 tgaatatcag gcaaaacaac tttttgcccg ctatggctta ccagcaccgg tgggttatgc
     8701 ctgtactact ccgcgcgaag cagaagaagc cgcttcaaaa atcggtgccg gtccgtgggt
     8761 agtgaaatgt caggttcacg ctggtggccg cggtaaagcg ggcggtgtga aagttgtaaa
     8821 cagcaaagaa gacatccgtg cttttgcaga aaactggctg ggcaagcgtc tggtaacgta
     8881 tcaaacagat gccaatggcc aaccggttaa ccagattctg gttgaagcag cgaccgatat
     8941 cgctaaagag ctgtatctcg gtgccgttgt tgaccgtagt tcccgtcgtg tggtctttat
     9001 ggcctccacc gaaggcggcg tggaaatcga aaaagtggcg gaagaaactc cgcacctgat
     9061 ccataaagtt gcgcttgatc cgctgactgg cccgatgccg tatcagggac gcgagctggc
     9121 gttcaaactg ggtctggaag gtaaactggt tcagcagttc accaaaatct tcatgggcct
     9181 ggcgaccatt ttcctggagc gcgacctggc gttgatcgaa atcaacccgc tggtcatcac
     9241 caaacagggc gatctgattt gcctcgacgg caaactgggc gctgacggca acgcactgtt
     9301 ccgccagcct gatctgcgcg aaatgcgtga ccagtcgcag gaagatccgc gtgaagcaca
     9361 ggctgcacag tgggaactga actacgttgc gctggacggt aacatcggtt gtatggttaa
     9421 cggcgcaggt ctggcgatgg gtacgatgga catcgttaaa ctgcacggcg gcgaaccggc
     9481 taacttcctt gacgttggcg gcggcgcaac caaagaacgt gtaaccgaag cgttcaaaat
     9541 catcctctct gacgacaaag tgaaagccgt tctggttaac atcttcggcg gtatcgttcg
     9601 ttgcgacctg atcgctgacg gtatcatcgg cgcggtagca gaagtgggtg ttaacgtacc
     9661 ggtcgtggta cgtctggaag gtaacaacgc cgaactcggc gcgaagaaac tggctgacag
     9721 cggcctgaat attattgcag caaaaggtct gacggatgca gctcagcagg ttgttgccgc
     9781 agtggagggg aaataatgtc cattttaatc gataaaaaca ccaaggttat ctgccagggc
     9841 tttaccggta gccaggggac tttccactca gaacaggcca ttgcatacgg cactaaaatg
     9901 gttggcggcg taaccccagg taaaggcggc accacccacc tcggcctgcc ggtgttcaac
     9961 accgtgcgtg aagccgttgc tgccactggc gctaccgctt ctgttatcta cgtaccagca
    10021 ccgttctgca aagactccat tctggaagcc atcgacgcag gcatcaaact gattatcacc
    10081 atcactgaag gcatcccgac gctggatatg ctgaccgtga aagtgaagct ggatgaagca
    10141 ggcgttcgta tgatcggccc gaactgccca ggcgttatca ctccgggtga atgcaaaatc
    10201 ggtatccagc ctggtcacat tcacaaaccg ggtaaagtgg gtatcgtttc ccgttccggt
    10261 acactgacct atgaagcggt taaacagacc acggattacg gtttcggtca gtcgacctgt
    10321 gtcggtatcg gcggtgaccc gatcccgggc tctaacttta tcgacattct cgaaatgttc
    10381 gaaaaagatc cgcagaccga agcgatcgtg atgatcggtg agatcggcgg tagcgctgaa
    10441 gaagaagcag ctgcgtacat caaagagcac gttaccaagc cagttgtggg ttacatcgct
    10501 ggtgtgactg cgccgaaagg caaacgtatg ggccacgcgg gtgccatcat tgccggtggg
    10561 aaagggactg cggatgagaa attcgctgct ctggaagccg caggcgtgaa aaccgttcgc
    10621 agcctggcgg atatcggtga agcactgaaa actgttctga aataattaac ctaggctgct
    10681 gccaccgctg agcaataact agcataaccc cttggggcct ctaaacgggt cttgaggggt
    10741 tttttgctga aacctcaggc atttgagaag cacacggtca cactgcttcc ggtagtcaat
    10801 aaaccggtaa accagcaata gacataagcg gctatttaac gaccctgccc tgaaccgacg
    10861 accgggtcat cgtggccgga tcttgcggcc cctcggcttg agcgaattgt tagacattat
    10921 ttgccgacta ccttggtgat ctcgcctttc acgtagtgga caaattcttc caactgatct
    10981 gcgcgcgagg ccaagcgatc ttcttcttgt ccaagataag cctgtctagc ttcaagtatg
    11041 acgggctgat actgggccgg caggcgctcc attgcccagt cggcagcgac atccttcggc
    11101 gcgattttgc cggttactgc gctgtaccaa atgcgggaca acgtaagcac tacatttcgc
    11161 tcatcgccag cccagttggg cggcgagttc catagcgtta aggtttcatt tagcgcctca
    11221 aatagatcct gttcaggaac cggatcaaag agttcctccg ccgctggacc taccaaggca
    11281 acgctatgtt ctctcgcttt tgtcagcaag atagccagat caatgtcgat cgtggctggc
    11341 tcgaagatac ctgcaagaat gtcattgcgc tgccattctc caaattgcag ttcgcgctta
    11401 gctggataac gccacggaat gatgtcgtcg tgcacaacaa tggtgacttc tacagcgcgg
    11461 agaatctcgc tctctccagg ggaagccgaa gtttccaaaa ggtcgttgat caaagctcgc
    11521 cgcgttgttt catcaagcct tacggtcacc gtaaccagca aatcaatatc actgtgtggc
    11581 ttcaggccgc catccactgc ggagccgtac aaatgtacgg ccagcaacgt cggttcgaga
    11641 tggcgctcga tgacgccaac tacctctgat agttgagtcg atacttcggc gatcaccgct
    11701 tccctcatac tcttcctttt tcaatattat tgaagcattt atcagggtta ttgtctcatg
    11761 agcggataca tatttgaatg tatttagaaa aataaacaaa tagctagctc actcggtcgc
    11821 tacgctccgg gcgtgagact gcggcgggcg ctgcggacac atacaaagtt acccacagat
    11881 tccgtggata agcaggggac taacatgtga ggcaaaacag cagggccgcg ccggtggcgt
    11941 ttttccatag gctccgccct cctgccagag ttcacataaa cagacgcttt tccggtgcat
    12001 ctgtgggagc cgtgaggctc aaccatgaat ctgacagtac gggcgaaacc cgacaggact
    12061 taaagatccc caccgtttcc ggcgggtcgc tccctcttgc gctctcctgt tccgaccctg
    12121 ccgtttaccg gatacctgtt ccgcctttct cccttacggg aagtgtggcg ctttctcata
    12181 gctcacacac tggtatctcg gctcggtgta ggtcgttcgc tccaagctgg gctgtaagca
    12241 agaactcccc gttcagcccg actgctgcgc cttatccggt aactgttcac ttgagtccaa
    12301 cccggaaaag cacggtaaaa cgccactggc agcagccatt ggtaactggg agttcgcaga
    12361 ggatttgttt agctaaacac gcggttgctc ttgaagtgtg cgccaaagtc cggctacact
    12421 ggaaggacag atttggttgc tgtgctctgc gaaagccagt taccacggtt aagcagttcc
    12481 ccaactgact taaccttcga tcaaaccacc tccccaggtg gttttttcgt ttacagggca
    12541 aaagattacg cgcagaaaaa aaggatctca agaagatcct ttgatc
//
