# Supplementary material for: Modular in vivo engineering of the reductive methylaspartate cycles for synthetic CO2 fixation
Source: bioRxiv preprint, doi:10.1101/2025.11.12.688011, version 1 (2025-11-12)
Supplement: Supplementary Data Files [file 688011_file02.zip › pTE3236D.gb]

LOCUS       pTE3236D_1_(reversed)        7791 bp    DNA     circular SYN 29-JUL-2025
DEFINITION  pTE3236D_1.
ACCESSION   pTE3236D_1
KEYWORDS    .
SOURCE      
  ORGANISM  .
COMMENT     Annotated with pLannotate v1.2.2.
FEATURES             Location/Qualifiers
     CDS             complement(97..161)
                     /note="pLannotate"
                     /standard_name="TcR (fragment)"
     protein_bind    complement(176..197)
                     /note="pLannotate"
                     /standard_name="CAP binding site"
     CDS             complement(210..1292)
                     /note="pLannotate"
                     /standard_name="lacI"
     regulatory      complement(1293..1370)
                     /note="Geneious type: promoter"
                     /note="pLannotate"
                     /standard_name="lacI promoter"
     CDS             complement(1378..1413)
                     /note="pLannotate"
                     /standard_name="TcR (fragment)"
     protein_bind    1505..1521
                     /note="pLannotate"
                     /standard_name="lac operator"
     protein_bind    1528..1544
                     /note="pLannotate"
                     /standard_name="lac operator"
     regulatory      1544..1576
                     /note="Geneious type: promoter"
                     /note="pLannotate"
                     /standard_name="PLtetO-1 promoter (fragment)"
     CDS             1631..3052
                     /note="pLannotate"
                     /standard_name="HDVD_CLOAM"
     CDS             3143..4432
                     /note="pLannotate"
                     /standard_name="CAT2_CLOK5"
     CDS             4468..5757
                     /note="pLannotate"
                     /standard_name="CCCR_CERS4"
     misc_feature    complement(5761..5811)
                     /note="pLannotate"
                     /standard_name="MCS (fragment)"
     regulatory      5835..5921
                     /note="Geneious type: terminator"
                     /note="pLannotate"
                     /standard_name="rrnB T1 terminator"
     CDS             complement(6122..6913)
                     /note="pLannotate"
                     /standard_name="SmR"
     regulatory      complement(6914..7005)
                     /note="Geneious type: promoter"
                     /note="pLannotate"
                     /standard_name="AmpR promoter"
     rep_origin      complement(7053..7791)
ORIGIN      
        1 ttttctactg aaccgctcta gatttcagtg caatttatct cttcaaatgt agcacctgaa
       61 gtcagcccca tacgatataa gttgtaattc tcatgttagt catgccccgc gcccaccgga
      121 aggagctgac tgggttgaag gctctcaagg gcatcggtcg agatcccggt gcctaatgag
      181 tgagctaact tacattaatt gcgttgcgct cactgcccgc tttccagtcg ggaaacctgt
      241 cgtgccagct gcattaatga atcggccaac gcgcggggag aggcggtttg cgtatttggc
      301 gccagggtgg tttttctttt caccagtgag acgggcaaca gctgattgcc cttcaccgcc
      361 tggccctgag agagttgcag caagcggtcc acgctggttt gccccagcag gcgaaaatcc
      421 tgtttgatgg tggttaacgg cgggatataa catgagctgt cttcggtatc gtcgtatccc
      481 actaccgaga tgtccgcacc aacgcgcagc ccggactcgg taatggcgcg cattgcgccc
      541 agcgccatct gatcgttggc aaccagcatc gcagtgggaa cgatgccctc attcagcatt
      601 tgcatggttt gttgaaaacc ggacatggca ctccagtcgc cttcccgttc cgctatcggc
      661 tgaatttgat tgcgagtgag atatttatgc cagccagcca gacgcagacg cgccgagaca
      721 gaacttaatg ggcccgctaa cagcgcgatt tgctggtgac ccaatgcgac cagatgctcc
      781 acgcccagtc gcgtaccgtc ttcatgggag aaaataatac tgttgatggg tgtctggtca
      841 gagacatcaa gaaataacgc cggaacatta gtgcaggcag cttccacagc aatggcatcc
      901 tggtcatcca gcggatagtt aatgatcagc ccactgacgc gttgcgcgag aatattgtgc
      961 accgccgctt tacaggcttc gacgccgctt cgttctacca tcgacaccac cacgctggca
     1021 cccagttgat cggcgcgaga tttaatcgcc gcgacaattt gcgacggcgc gtgcagggcc
     1081 agactggagg tggcaacgcc aatcagcaac gactgtttgc ccgccagttg ttgtgccacg
     1141 cggttgggaa tgtaattcag ctccgccatc gccgcttcca ctttttcccg cgttttcgca
     1201 gaaacgtggc tggcctggtt caccacgcgg gaaacggtct gataagagac accggcatac
     1261 tctgcgacat cgtataacgt tactggtttc acattcacca ccctgaattg actctcttcc
     1321 gggcgctatc atgccatacc gcgaaaggtt ttgcgccatt cgatggtgtc cgggatctcg
     1381 acgctctccc ttatgcgact cctgcattag gaaatctcga ggacgtctaa gaaaccatta
     1441 ttatcatgac attaacctat aaaaataggc gtatcacgag gccctttcgt cttcacctcg
     1501 agaattgtga gcggataaca attgacattg tgagcggata acaagatact gagcacatca
     1561 gcaggacgca ctgaccgaat tcattaaaga ggagaaaggt accatggcca atgtccttaa
     1621 aaccatccgt agtggggacg actacattga gtcactgcgt ggtcgtgacc tgaaagtcta
     1681 tctctttggc gagttggtta aggaaccggt tgatcatccc atgattcgcc cgtcgattaa
     1741 cgcggtagcg gaaacctacg acttagctct gcgtgaagaa gcgcttgcgt cagccgattc
     1801 gtcaatcact ggtctgaaag taaatcgctt cctgcatatc gctgaatccg ccgaggatct
     1861 ggttctgcaa aacaaaatgc agcgtaaact gggccagaat accggcacct gttttcagcg
     1921 gtgtgtgggc atggatgcaa tgaactcgct gcatagtact accttcgaaa tcgatgaaaa
     1981 gcacggtacg gactatcaca aacggtttct ggagttcgtg aagatggtgc agcaagagaa
     2041 tctggtgatt ggcggagcaa tgaccgatcc gaaaggcgat cgcagcaaag gtccctccga
     2101 acaagatgat ccggatctgt ttacccgcat tgtggataca gacgagaaag gagtgtacgt
     2161 gagtggcgcg aaagcacacc agacgggctg tattaacagc cattggatta tcttaatgcc
     2221 gacgattcgt ttgacagaaa gcgataaaga ttgggcgatt gtcggtgcca ttccagccga
     2281 tgcgaaaggc gtgacgtata tctacggtcg tcaaagctgc gatactcgca gcatggagga
     2341 aggggatatc gatgatggca acgcgaaatt tggtgggcag gaagcgttga tcattctgga
     2401 tcgcgttttc atcccgtggg acaaagtgtt tatgcatggc gaatacgaat ttgccagcat
     2461 gctggttgaa cgctttacgt gctatcatcg tcgcagctat gtgtgcaaaa cgggtctggg
     2521 tgatgtactg atcggtgcag cggctaccat tgccgactat aatggcgtcc ctaaagtttc
     2581 gcacatcaaa gacaaaatta tcgagatgac ccatctcaac gaaaccattt tcgcagcggg
     2641 tattgcatcc tctcatcaag ggcagaaaat gaaatcagga gtatatctga acgatgatat
     2701 gctcgcccag gtctgcaaac acaacgtaac acgcttcccg tacgaaatct ctcgcttagc
     2761 acaggacatt gctggcggcc tggtcgtgac gttgccttct gagaaggact ttcgtcaccc
     2821 agaagccggt cctttgctta agaaatatct ggcgggtcgc aaaggcgtgg acgttgaaaa
     2881 ccgcatgcgc attctgcggt taatcgaaaa tatgacactt ggccgtaatg ctgttggata
     2941 tctgaccgag agtatgcatg gtgctgggtc gccacaggca caacgcattc agattcagcg
     3001 tcagatgcaa gttgggtata agaagaatct cgcgaagaat ttagccggca ttactaacga
     3061 tgtggaagaa ccgaaagaat ccagcgaata cttcaaacgc gtctttaaaa ccaaagactc
     3121 tgtcctgtaa aggagatata ccatgcaatg gcaagaactt taccgtcagc gcgtttgctc
     3181 tgcagacgaa gctgtcgtgg actctcttaa accgggaacg aaagttgtat tcggtcatgc
     3241 tgctgctgcg cctgtccgtt tctctcaggc tatgtaccgc cagcgtgaaa agttggagaa
     3301 tatcacagtt ttccacatgt tgtatttcgg cgacgcgccg caccttgctc ccgaaatgcg
     3361 ttcgcatgta cacccgactc tcaacttcct tgagggcaac tcccgtccgg caagccgtga
     3421 ccgtcgtgtc gatttcattc cctgccactt ccacgaggta ccggaactgt ttcgtcaggg
     3481 attctttcca ttggatgtag ccgtagtgca ggtatctact cctaacgaag agggttattg
     3541 ctctttcgga gtttcctgcg actacacaaa ggctgccgcc gagtgcgctc cggtagtagt
     3601 agccgaggtg aacaagcaaa tgccattcat cggtggtgaa aacctgattc acatctccaa
     3661 actgacccat atcatcgaag tggacgagcc gattgcagaa gtattgcctc ctgctatcag
     3721 cgaccttgaa ctgaggatag gtcagaattg tgcctcactg atcaaagacg gcgataccct
     3781 ccagttgggt atcggcggta tccccgacgc tgtgttgcgt gcattggaag ggcataaaga
     3841 tctcggtatt cacacggaaa tgtttaccga cggggtgatg cgtatgattc gcaaggggat
     3901 tatcaacggg aagaaaaaaa cattgcatcc cgaaaaagtc gttacctcgc taatcttcgg
     3961 atcgaaagaa ttgtacgatt ttgtcaataa caatccggtg atagaatgct atccggtgga
     4021 ttatatcaac aaccccgatg ttatcggtaa gaatgaccgc atggtttcta tcaattcctg
     4081 cttggagatg gatctcatgg ggcaggcagc ttctgagtcg atcgggtacg aacagttcag
     4141 tggatccgga ggtcaagtcg atttccttcg tggggccaag cgttccaagg gaggaatctc
     4201 cattatggct ttccccagta cggccaagaa agggactgag agtcgcatcg ttcccattct
     4261 gaaagagggt gcttgtgtca cgaccggccg taacgaagtg gactatgtgg tgacggaata
     4321 tggcgtagcg cgtctgcgtg gcgcaacgct tcgtcagcgt gctgaagcct tgactgctat
     4381 agcacatccc gatttccgac cggcccttga ggaggaaatc cgccgacgct tcgaataata
     4441 atacgcccga aagaggagaa atactagatg gccctcgacg tgcagagcga tatcgtcgcc
     4501 tacgacgcgc ccaagaagga cctctacgag atcggcgaga tgccgcctct cggccatgtg
     4561 ccgaaggaga tgtatgcctg ggccatccgg cgcgagcgtc atggcgagcc ggatcaggcc
     4621 atgcagatcg aagtggtcga gacgccctcg atcgacagcc acgaggtgct cgttctcgtg
     4681 atggcggcgg gcgtgaacta caacggcatc tgggccggcc tcggcgtgcc cgtctcgccg
     4741 ttcgacggtc acaagcagcc ctatcacatc gcgggctccg acgcgtcagg catcgtctgg
     4801 gcggtgggcg ataaggtcaa gcgctggaag gtgggcgacg aggtcgtgat ccactgcaac
     4861 caggacgacg gcgacgacga ggaatgcaac ggcggcgacc cgatgttctc gcccacccag
     4921 cggatctggg gctacgagac gccggacggc tccttcgccc agttcacccg cgtgcaggcg
     4981 cagcagctga tgaagcgtcc gaagcacctg acctgggagg aggcggcctg ctacacgctg
     5041 accctcgcca ccgcctaccg gatgctcttc ggccacaagc cgcacgacct gaagccgggg
     5101 cagaacgtgc tggtctgggg cgcctcgggc ggcctcggct cctatgcgat ccagctcatc
     5161 aacacggcgg gcgccaatgc catcggcgtc atctccgagg aagacaagcg cgacttcgtc
     5221 atggggctgg gcgccaaggg cgtcatcaac cgcaaggact tcaaatgctg gggccagctg
     5281 cccaaggtga actcgcccga atataacgag tggctgaaag aggcgcgcaa gttcggcaag
     5341 gccatctggg acatcaccgg caagggcatc aacgtcgaca tggtgttcga acatccgggc
     5401 gaggcgacct tcccggtgtc gtcgctggtg gtgaagaagg gcggcatggt cgtgatctgc
     5461 gccggcacca ccggcttcaa ctgcaccttt gacgttcgct acatgtggat gcatcagaag
     5521 cgtctgcagg gcagccactt cgccaacctc aagcaggcgt cggccgccaa ccagctgatg
     5581 atcgagcgcc gcctcgatcc ctgcatgtcc gaggtcttcc cctgggccga gatcccggcc
     5641 gcccatacga agatgtacag aaaccagcac aagcccggca acatggcggt gctggtgcag
     5701 gccccgcgca cggggctgcg caccttcgcc gacgtgctcg aggccggccg caaggcctaa
     5761 gtcgacggta tcgataagct tgatatcgaa ttcctgcagc ccgggggatc ccatggtacg
     5821 cgtgctagag gcatcaaata aaacgaaagg ctcagtcgaa agactgggcc tttcgtttta
     5881 tctgttgttt gtcggtgaac gctctcctga gtaggacaaa tccgccgccc tagacctagg
     5941 ctggcaattc cctgaaacct caggcatttg agaagcacac ggtcacactg cttccggtag
     6001 tcaataaacc ggtaaaccag caatagacat aagcggctat ttaacgaccc tgccctgaac
     6061 cgacgaccgg gtcatcgtgg ccggatcttg cggcccctcg gcttgagcga attgttagac
     6121 attatttgcc gactaccttg gtgatctcgc ctttcacgta gtggacaaat tcttccaact
     6181 gatctgcgcg cgaggccaag cgatcttctt cttgtccaag ataagcctgt ctagcttcaa
     6241 gtatgacggg ctgatactgg gccggcaggc gctccattgc ccagtcggca gcgacatcct
     6301 tcggcgcgat tttgccggtt actgcgctgt accaaatgcg ggacaacgta agcactacat
     6361 ttcgctcatc gccagcccag ttgggcggcg agttccatag cgttaaggtt tcatttagcg
     6421 cctcaaatag atcctgttca ggaaccggat caaagagttc ctccgccgct ggacctacca
     6481 aggcaacgct atgttctctc gcttttgtca gcaagatagc cagatcaatg tcgatcgtgg
     6541 ctggctcgaa gatacctgca agaatgtcat tgcgctgcca ttctccaaat tgcagttcgc
     6601 gcttagctgg ataacgccac ggaatgatgt cgtcgtgcac aacaatggtg acttctacag
     6661 cgcggagaat ctcgctctct ccaggggaag ccgaagtttc caaaaggtcg ttgatcaaag
     6721 ctcgccgcgt tgtttcatca agccttacgg tcaccgtaac cagcaaatca atatcactgt
     6781 gtggcttcag gccgccatcc actgcggagc cgtacaaatg tacggccagc aacgtcggtt
     6841 cgagatggcg ctcgatgacg ccaactacct ctgatagttg agtcgatact tcggcgatca
     6901 ccgcttccct catactcttc ctttttcaat attattgaag catttatcag ggttattgtc
     6961 tcatgagcgg atacatattt gaatgtattt agaaaaataa acaaatagct agctcactcg
     7021 gtcgctacgc tccgggcgtg agactgcggc gggcgctgcg gacacataca aagttaccca
     7081 cagattccgt ggataagcag gggactaaca tgtgaggcaa aacagcaggg ccgcgccggt
     7141 ggcgtttttc cataggctcc gccctcctgc cagagttcac ataaacagac gcttttccgg
     7201 tgcatctgtg ggagccgtga ggctcaacca tgaatctgac agtacgggcg aaacccgaca
     7261 ggacttaaag atccccaccg tttccggcgg gtcgctccct cttgcgctct cctgttccga
     7321 ccctgccgtt taccggatac ctgttccgcc tttctccctt acgggaagtg tggcgctttc
     7381 tcatagctca cacactggta tctcggctcg gtgtaggtcg ttcgctccaa gctgggctgt
     7441 aagcaagaac tccccgttca gcccgactgc tgcgccttat ccggtaactg ttcacttgag
     7501 tccaacccgg aaaagcacgg taaaacgcca ctggcagcag ccattggtaa ctgggagttc
     7561 gcagaggatt tgtttagcta aacacgcggt tgctcttgaa gtgtgcgcca aagtccggct
     7621 acactggaag gacagatttg gttgctgtgc tctgcgaaag ccagttacca cggttaagca
     7681 gttccccaac tgacttaacc ttcgatcaaa ccacctcccc aggtggtttt ttcgtttaca
     7741 gggcaaaaga ttacgcgcag aaaaaaagga tctcaagaag atcctttgat c
//
