# Supplementary material for: Modular in vivo engineering of the reductive methylaspartate cycles for synthetic CO2 fixation
Source: bioRxiv preprint, doi:10.1101/2025.11.12.688011, version 1 (2025-11-12)
Supplement: Supplementary Data Files [file 688011_file02.zip › pTE3236E.gb]

LOCUS       pTE3236E_1              7797 bp    DNA     circular SYN 15-SEP-2025
DEFINITION  pTE3236E_1.
ACCESSION   pTE3236E_1
KEYWORDS    .
SOURCE      
  ORGANISM  .
COMMENT     Annotated with pLannotate v1.2.2.
FEATURES             Location/Qualifiers
     CDS             complement(97..161)
                     /note="pLannotate"
                     /standard_name="TcR (fragment)"
     protein_bind    complement(176..197)
                     /note="pLannotate"
                     /standard_name="CAP binding site"
     CDS             complement(210..1292)
                     /note="pLannotate"
                     /standard_name="lacI"
     regulatory      complement(1293..1370)
                     /note="Geneious type: promoter"
                     /note="pLannotate"
                     /standard_name="lacI promoter"
     CDS             complement(1378..1413)
                     /note="pLannotate"
                     /standard_name="TcR (fragment)"
     protein_bind    1505..1521
                     /note="pLannotate"
                     /standard_name="lac operator"
     protein_bind    1528..1544
                     /note="pLannotate"
                     /standard_name="lac operator"
     regulatory      1544..1576
                     /note="Geneious type: promoter"
                     /note="pLannotate"
                     /standard_name="PLtetO-1 promoter (fragment)"
     CDS             1631..3052
                     /note="pLannotate"
                     /standard_name="HDVD_CLOAM"
     CDS             3143..4432
                     /note="pLannotate"
                     /standard_name="CAT2_CLOK5"
     CDS             4507..5748
                     /note="pLannotate"
                     /standard_name="CCCR_CERS4"
     misc_feature    complement(5767..5817)
                     /note="pLannotate"
                     /standard_name="MCS (fragment)"
     regulatory      5841..5927
                     /note="Geneious type: terminator"
                     /note="pLannotate"
                     /standard_name="rrnB T1 terminator"
     CDS             complement(6128..6919)
                     /note="pLannotate"
                     /standard_name="SmR"
     regulatory      complement(6920..7011)
                     /note="Geneious type: promoter"
                     /note="pLannotate"
                     /standard_name="AmpR promoter"
     rep_origin      complement(7059..7797)
ORIGIN      
        1 ttttctactg aaccgctcta gatttcagtg caatttatct cttcaaatgt agcacctgaa
       61 gtcagcccca tacgatataa gttgtaattc tcatgttagt catgccccgc gcccaccgga
      121 aggagctgac tgggttgaag gctctcaagg gcatcggtcg agatcccggt gcctaatgag
      181 tgagctaact tacattaatt gcgttgcgct cactgcccgc tttccagtcg ggaaacctgt
      241 cgtgccagct gcattaatga atcggccaac gcgcggggag aggcggtttg cgtatttggc
      301 gccagggtgg tttttctttt caccagtgag acgggcaaca gctgattgcc cttcaccgcc
      361 tggccctgag agagttgcag caagcggtcc acgctggttt gccccagcag gcgaaaatcc
      421 tgtttgatgg tggttaacgg cgggatataa catgagctgt cttcggtatc gtcgtatccc
      481 actaccgaga tgtccgcacc aacgcgcagc ccggactcgg taatggcgcg cattgcgccc
      541 agcgccatct gatcgttggc aaccagcatc gcagtgggaa cgatgccctc attcagcatt
      601 tgcatggttt gttgaaaacc ggacatggca ctccagtcgc cttcccgttc cgctatcggc
      661 tgaatttgat tgcgagtgag atatttatgc cagccagcca gacgcagacg cgccgagaca
      721 gaacttaatg ggcccgctaa cagcgcgatt tgctggtgac ccaatgcgac cagatgctcc
      781 acgcccagtc gcgtaccgtc ttcatgggag aaaataatac tgttgatggg tgtctggtca
      841 gagacatcaa gaaataacgc cggaacatta gtgcaggcag cttccacagc aatggcatcc
      901 tggtcatcca gcggatagtt aatgatcagc ccactgacgc gttgcgcgag aatattgtgc
      961 accgccgctt tacaggcttc gacgccgctt cgttctacca tcgacaccac cacgctggca
     1021 cccagttgat cggcgcgaga tttaatcgcc gcgacaattt gcgacggcgc gtgcagggcc
     1081 agactggagg tggcaacgcc aatcagcaac gactgtttgc ccgccagttg ttgtgccacg
     1141 cggttgggaa tgtaattcag ctccgccatc gccgcttcca ctttttcccg cgttttcgca
     1201 gaaacgtggc tggcctggtt caccacgcgg gaaacggtct gataagagac accggcatac
     1261 tctgcgacat cgtataacgt tactggtttc acattcacca ccctgaattg actctcttcc
     1321 gggcgctatc atgccatacc gcgaaaggtt ttgcgccatt cgatggtgtc cgggatctcg
     1381 acgctctccc ttatgcgact cctgcattag gaaatctcga ggacgtctaa gaaaccatta
     1441 ttatcatgac attaacctat aaaaataggc gtatcacgag gccctttcgt cttcacctcg
     1501 agaattgtga gcggataaca attgacattg tgagcggata acaagatact gagcacatca
     1561 gcaggacgca ctgaccgaat tcattaaaga ggagaaaggt accatggcca atgtccttaa
     1621 aaccatccgt agtggggacg actacattga gtcactgcgt ggtcgtgacc tgaaagtcta
     1681 tctctttggc gagttggtta aggaaccggt tgatcatccc atgattcgcc cgtcgattaa
     1741 cgcggtagcg gaaacctacg acttagctct gcgtgaagaa gcgcttgcgt cagccgattc
     1801 gtcaatcact ggtctgaaag taaatcgctt cctgcatatc gctgaatccg ccgaggatct
     1861 ggttctgcaa aacaaaatgc agcgtaaact gggccagaat accggcacct gttttcagcg
     1921 gtgtgtgggc atggatgcaa tgaactcgct gcatagtact accttcgaaa tcgatgaaaa
     1981 gcacggtacg gactatcaca aacggtttct ggagttcgtg aagatggtgc agcaagagaa
     2041 tctggtgatt ggcggagcaa tgaccgatcc gaaaggcgat cgcagcaaag gtccctccga
     2101 acaagatgat ccggatctgt ttacccgcat tgtggataca gacgagaaag gagtgtacgt
     2161 gagtggcgcg aaagcacacc agacgggctg tattaacagc cattggatta tcttaatgcc
     2221 gacgattcgt ttgacagaaa gcgataaaga ttgggcgatt gtcggtgcca ttccagccga
     2281 tgcgaaaggc gtgacgtata tctacggtcg tcaaagctgc gatactcgca gcatggagga
     2341 aggggatatc gatgatggca acgcgaaatt tggtgggcag gaagcgttga tcattctgga
     2401 tcgcgttttc atcccgtggg acaaagtgtt tatgcatggc gaatacgaat ttgccagcat
     2461 gctggttgaa cgctttacgt gctatcatcg tcgcagctat gtgtgcaaaa cgggtctggg
     2521 tgatgtactg atcggtgcag cggctaccat tgccgactat aatggcgtcc ctaaagtttc
     2581 gcacatcaaa gacaaaatta tcgagatgac ccatctcaac gaaaccattt tcgcagcggg
     2641 tattgcatcc tctcatcaag ggcagaaaat gaaatcagga gtatatctga acgatgatat
     2701 gctcgcccag gtctgcaaac acaacgtaac acgcttcccg tacgaaatct ctcgcttagc
     2761 acaggacatt gctggcggcc tggtcgtgac gttgccttct gagaaggact ttcgtcaccc
     2821 agaagccggt cctttgctta agaaatatct ggcgggtcgc aaaggcgtgg acgttgaaaa
     2881 ccgcatgcgc attctgcggt taatcgaaaa tatgacactt ggccgtaatg ctgttggata
     2941 tctgaccgag agtatgcatg gtgctgggtc gccacaggca caacgcattc agattcagcg
     3001 tcagatgcaa gttgggtata agaagaatct cgcgaagaat ttagccggca ttactaacga
     3061 tgtggaagaa ccgaaagaat ccagcgaata cttcaaacgc gtctttaaaa ccaaagactc
     3121 tgtcctgtaa aggagatata ccatgcaatg gcaagaactt taccgtcagc gcgtttgctc
     3181 tgcagacgaa gctgtcgtgg actctcttaa accgggaacg aaagttgtat tcggtcatgc
     3241 tgctgctgcg cctgtccgtt tctctcaggc tatgtaccgc cagcgtgaaa agttggagaa
     3301 tatcacagtt ttccacatgt tgtatttcgg cgacgcgccg caccttgctc ccgaaatgcg
     3361 ttcgcatgta cacccgactc tcaacttcct tgagggcaac tcccgtccgg caagccgtga
     3421 ccgtcgtgtc gatttcattc cctgccactt ccacgaggta ccggaactgt ttcgtcaggg
     3481 attctttcca ttggatgtag ccgtagtgca ggtatctact cctaacgaag agggttattg
     3541 ctctttcgga gtttcctgcg actacacaaa ggctgccgcc gagtgcgctc cggtagtagt
     3601 agccgaggtg aacaagcaaa tgccattcat cggtggtgaa aacctgattc acatctccaa
     3661 actgacccat atcatcgaag tggacgagcc gattgcagaa gtattgcctc ctgctatcag
     3721 cgaccttgaa ctgaggatag gtcagaattg tgcctcactg atcaaagacg gcgataccct
     3781 ccagttgggt atcggcggta tccccgacgc tgtgttgcgt gcattggaag ggcataaaga
     3841 tctcggtatt cacacggaaa tgtttaccga cggggtgatg cgtatgattc gcaaggggat
     3901 tatcaacggg aagaaaaaaa cattgcatcc cgaaaaagtc gttacctcgc taatcttcgg
     3961 atcgaaagaa ttgtacgatt ttgtcaataa caatccggtg atagaatgct atccggtgga
     4021 ttatatcaac aaccccgatg ttatcggtaa gaatgaccgc atggtttcta tcaattcctg
     4081 cttggagatg gatctcatgg ggcaggcagc ttctgagtcg atcgggtacg aacagttcag
     4141 tggatccgga ggtcaagtcg atttccttcg tggggccaag cgttccaagg gaggaatctc
     4201 cattatggct ttccccagta cggccaagaa agggactgag agtcgcatcg ttcccattct
     4261 gaaagagggt gcttgtgtca cgaccggccg taacgaagtg gactatgtgg tgacggaata
     4321 tggcgtagcg cgtctgcgtg gcgcaacgct tcgtcagcgt gctgaagcct tgactgctat
     4381 agcacatccc gatttccgac cggcccttga ggaggaaatc cgccgacgct tcgaataata
     4441 atacgcccga aagaggagaa atactagatg gcagcctcag cagcgccagc ctggaccggt
     4501 cagaccgcgg aggcgaaaga cctctatgaa ctgggtgaaa taccgcctct ggggcatgtt
     4561 cctgcaaaaa tgtatgcctg ggcaatccgg agagagcgtc acggccctcc ggaacagtca
     4621 catcagctgg aggtcctccc ggtttgggag attggcgatg atgaagtgct cgtctatgtt
     4681 atggccgcgg gtgttaatta taacggagtg tgggccggcc tgggtgagcc aatatctccg
     4741 ttcgatgtac ataagggaga atatcatatc gcaggcagtg atgcaagcgg tattgtgtgg
     4801 aaggttggtg ccaaagttaa acgctggaaa gtaggtgatg aagtaattgt gcactgtaat
     4861 caagacgatg gggatgatga ggaatgtaat ggtggtgacc caatgttcag tcctacccag
     4921 cggatatggg gttacgagac tggggatggc agcttcgccc agttctgccg agtacaaagc
     4981 cgtcagttaa tggctcggcc gaagcactta acgtgggaag aggcagcttg ctacacgtta
     5041 accctggcga cagcctatcg catgttattt ggacatgccc cgcataccgt acggcccggc
     5101 cagaatgttc tgatttgggg ggcaagtggg gggctgggag tgtttggggt ccagctgtgc
     5161 gccgccagcg gagccaatgc tatagcggtt attagtgatg aaagtaaacg tgactatgtg
     5221 atgtctctcg gtgcgaaagg tgttataaac agaaaagatt tcgactgttg ggggcaactg
     5281 cctaccgtca atagtcctga atacaacacc tggttgaaag aagcccgtaa atttggcaaa
     5341 gctatttggg atattactgg aaagggtaat gatgttgata tagtgtttga gcaccctgga
     5401 gaagcgacgt ttccggtttc gactctcgtt gctaaacgcg gcgggatgat cgtattttgt
     5461 gcaggtacaa ccgggtttaa tataaccttc gatgcccgct atgtatggat gcgtcagaaa
     5521 cgtatacagg gatcccactt tgcacatctg aaacaagcga gcgccgcgaa tcaattcgtg
     5581 atggatcgtc gcgtggaccc gtgtatgtcg gaggtctttc catgggataa aattcccgcg
     5641 gctcatacga agatgtggaa aaaccagcat ccgcccggaa acatggccgt actcgtgaac
     5701 tctacccgtg ccgggttacg taccgtcgaa gatgtcatag aggccggtcc cttaaaagcg
     5761 atgtaagtcg acggtatcga taagcttgat atcgaattcc tgcagcccgg gggatcccat
     5821 ggtacgcgtg ctagaggcat caaataaaac gaaaggctca gtcgaaagac tgggcctttc
     5881 gttttatctg ttgtttgtcg gtgaacgctc tcctgagtag gacaaatccg ccgccctaga
     5941 cctaggctgg caattccctg aaacctcagg catttgagaa gcacacggtc acactgcttc
     6001 cggtagtcaa taaaccggta aaccagcaat agacataagc ggctatttaa cgaccctgcc
     6061 ctgaaccgac gaccgggtca tcgtggccgg atcttgcggc ccctcggctt gagcgaattg
     6121 ttagacatta tttgccgact accttggtga tctcgccttt cacgtagtgg acaaattctt
     6181 ccaactgatc tgcgcgcgag gccaagcgat cttcttcttg tccaagataa gcctgtctag
     6241 cttcaagtat gacgggctga tactgggccg gcaggcgctc cattgcccag tcggcagcga
     6301 catccttcgg cgcgattttg ccggttactg cgctgtacca aatgcgggac aacgtaagca
     6361 ctacatttcg ctcatcgcca gcccagttgg gcggcgagtt ccatagcgtt aaggtttcat
     6421 ttagcgcctc aaatagatcc tgttcaggaa ccggatcaaa gagttcctcc gccgctggac
     6481 ctaccaaggc aacgctatgt tctctcgctt ttgtcagcaa gatagccaga tcaatgtcga
     6541 tcgtggctgg ctcgaagata cctgcaagaa tgtcattgcg ctgccattct ccaaattgca
     6601 gttcgcgctt agctggataa cgccacggaa tgatgtcgtc gtgcacaaca atggtgactt
     6661 ctacagcgcg gagaatctcg ctctctccag gggaagccga agtttccaaa aggtcgttga
     6721 tcaaagctcg ccgcgttgtt tcatcaagcc ttacggtcac cgtaaccagc aaatcaatat
     6781 cactgtgtgg cttcaggccg ccatccactg cggagccgta caaatgtacg gccagcaacg
     6841 tcggttcgag atggcgctcg atgacgccaa ctacctctga tagttgagtc gatacttcgg
     6901 cgatcaccgc ttccctcata ctcttccttt ttcaatatta ttgaagcatt tatcagggtt
     6961 attgtctcat gagcggatac atatttgaat gtatttagaa aaataaacaa atagctagct
     7021 cactcggtcg ctacgctccg ggcgtgagac tgcggcgggc gctgcggaca catacaaagt
     7081 tacccacaga ttccgtggat aagcagggga ctaacatgtg aggcaaaaca gcagggccgc
     7141 gccggtggcg tttttccata ggctccgccc tcctgccaga gttcacataa acagacgctt
     7201 ttccggtgca tctgtgggag ccgtgaggct caaccatgaa tctgacagta cgggcgaaac
     7261 ccgacaggac ttaaagatcc ccaccgtttc cggcgggtcg ctccctcttg cgctctcctg
     7321 ttccgaccct gccgtttacc ggatacctgt tccgcctttc tcccttacgg gaagtgtggc
     7381 gctttctcat agctcacaca ctggtatctc ggctcggtgt aggtcgttcg ctccaagctg
     7441 ggctgtaagc aagaactccc cgttcagccc gactgctgcg ccttatccgg taactgttca
     7501 cttgagtcca acccggaaaa gcacggtaaa acgccactgg cagcagccat tggtaactgg
     7561 gagttcgcag aggatttgtt tagctaaaca cgcggttgct cttgaagtgt gcgccaaagt
     7621 ccggctacac tggaaggaca gatttggttg ctgtgctctg cgaaagccag ttaccacggt
     7681 taagcagttc cccaactgac ttaaccttcg atcaaaccac ctccccaggt ggttttttcg
     7741 tttacagggc aaaagattac gcgcagaaaa aaaggatctc aagaagatcc tttgatc
//
