# Supplementary material for: Modular in vivo engineering of the reductive methylaspartate cycles for synthetic CO2 fixation
Source: bioRxiv preprint, doi:10.1101/2025.11.12.688011, version 1 (2025-11-12)
Supplement: Supplementary Data Files [file 688011_file02.zip › pTE3288-CloDF13-Spec-DmdB1-Ccr.gb]

LOCUS       pTE3288-ColDF13-Spec-DmdB1-Ccr        6851 bp ds-DNA     circular     15-FEB-2024
DEFINITION  .
ACCESSION   urn.local...9392zmi-15
VERSION     urn.local...9392zmi-15
KEYWORDS    .
SOURCE      null
  ORGANISM  .
COMMENT     ApEinfo:methylated:1.
FEATURES             Location/Qualifiers
     misc_feature    complement(5..59)
                     /note="Geneious type: primer"
                     /standard_name="SS140"
     misc_feature    30..64
                     /note="Geneious type: primer"
                     /standard_name="SS114"
     regulatory      111..184
                     /note="Geneious type: promoter"
                     /locus_tag="pLlacO1"
                     /standard_name="pLlacO1"
     misc_feature    185..236
                     /note="Geneious type: primer"
                     /standard_name="SS303"
     misc_feature    complement(185..214)
                     /note="Geneious type: primer"
                     /standard_name="SS115"
     source          <191..>211
                     /organism="synthetic DNA construct"
                     /mol_type="other DNA"
     CDS             212..1834
                     /locus_tag="PA4198"
                     /note="'Product name confidence: class 3 (Function
                     proposed based on presence of conserved amino acid motif,
                     structural feature or limited sequence similarity to an
                     experimentally studied gene)'"
                     /codon_start=1
                     /transl_table=11
                     /product="acyl-CoA synthetase"
                     /protein_id="NP_252887.1"
                     /db_xref="GeneID:880351"
                     /translation="MSIFEQGLAPAAVNHIALTPLSFIERTASVYPHYPAVIHGNIRR
                     DWAQTYQRCRRLASALAGRGIGQGDTVAVMLPNIPEMLEAHYGVPMIGAVLNTLNVRL
                     DAEAIAFMLQHGEAKVLITDYEFHEVIHAAIGMLDHPPLVVDVNDPEYGEGRPVGELD
                     YEALLAEGDPQFAWEWPRDEWQAISLNYTSGTTGNPKGVVYHHRGAYLNALGNQMTWS
                     MGQHPVYLWTLPMFHCNGWCYPWTVTALAGVHVCLRRVDPQKVLTLIREHQVSHLCGA
                     PIVLNALINMPDSAKAAIDHPVHAMVAGAAPPAKVIGAVEEMGIRVTHVYGLTEVYGP
                     VTVCAWHGEWDDLPLERRAAIKSRQGVRYPTLEGVMVADPKTLEPVPRDGQSIGEIFM
                     RGNTVMKGYLKNPSATEEAFAGGWFHTGDLAVCHPDGYIEIRDRLKDIIISGGENIST
                     IELEGVLYRHPAVLEAAVVARPDEKWGETPCAFITLKSDHQGLAESEIVAFCREHLAA
                     FKIPRTVVFSELPKTSTGKIQKYVLREWAAAL"
                     /standard_name="DmbD1-Pa"
     source          <212..>1834
                     /organism="Cloning vector pSEVA438"
                     /mol_type="other DNA"
                     /db_xref="taxon:1366862"
     misc_feature    758..780
                     /note="Geneious type: primer"
                     /standard_name="SS239"
     source          <1835..>1872
                     /organism="Cloning vector pSEVA438"
                     /mol_type="other DNA"
                     /db_xref="taxon:1366862"
     primer_bind     complement(1849..1872)
                     /note="F24"
     misc_feature    complement(1852..1900)
                     /note="Geneious type: primer"
                     /standard_name="SS344"
     misc_feature    1873..1899
                     /note="Geneious type: primer"
                     /standard_name="SS195"
     regulatory      1941..2000
                     /note="Geneious type: terminator"
                     /locus_tag="T1"
                     /standard_name="T1"
     misc_feature    complement(2029..2047)
                     /note="Geneious type: primer"
                     /standard_name="SS113"
     misc_feature    complement(2034..2080)
                     /note="Geneious type: primer"
                     /standard_name="SS85"
     misc_feature    complement(2034..2052)
                     /note="Geneious type: primer"
                     /standard_name="SS85-b"
     misc_feature    2053..2077
                     /note="Geneious type: primer"
                     /standard_name="SS86"
     misc_feature    2064..2098
                     /note="Geneious type: primer"
                     /standard_name="SS114"
     regulatory      2145..2218
                     /note="Geneious type: promoter"
                     /locus_tag="pLlacO1"
                     /standard_name="pLlacO1"
     misc_feature    2219..2266
                     /note="Geneious type: primer"
                     /standard_name="SS321"
     source          <2225..>2245
                     /organism="synthetic DNA construct"
                     /mol_type="other DNA"
     CDS             2246..3538
                     /standard_name="ccr(R.sph)"
     source          <2246..>3538
                     /organism="synthetic DNA construct"
                     /mol_type="other DNA"
     misc_feature    2470..2491
                     /note="Geneious type: primer"
                     /standard_name="SS180"
     misc_feature    2476..2492
                     /note="Geneious type: primer"
                     /standard_name=433
     misc_feature    complement(2632..2650)
                     /note="Geneious type: primer"
                     /standard_name="SS119"
     misc_feature    complement(2634..2650)
                     /note="Geneious type: primer"
                     /standard_name=432
     misc_feature    2650..2668
                     /note="Geneious type: primer"
                     /standard_name="SS96"
     misc_feature    3144..3166
                     /note="Geneious type: primer"
                     /standard_name="SS120"
     misc_feature    3144..3163
                     /note="Geneious type: primer"
                     /standard_name=434
     misc_feature    complement(3201..3219)
                     /note="Geneious type: primer"
                     /standard_name=575
     misc_feature    3220..3238
                     /note="Geneious type: primer"
                     /standard_name=574
     misc_feature    3499..3517
                     /note="Geneious type: primer"
                     /standard_name="SS97"
     misc_feature    complement(3521..3565)
                     /note="Geneious type: primer"
                     /standard_name="SS397"
     misc_feature    3539..3560
                     /note="Geneious type: primer"
                     /standard_name="SS84-b"
     misc_feature    3539..3560
                     /note="Geneious type: primer"
                     /standard_name="SS368"
     misc_feature    complement(3558..3576)
                     /note="Geneious type: primer"
                     /locus_tag="T7\Terminator\primer"
                     /standard_name="T7\Terminator\primer"
     misc_feature    complement(3793..4581)
                     /note="aadA\(Correct,\original\source\Tn21)"
                     /locus_tag="aadA_SmR"
                     /standard_name="aadA_SmR"
     misc_feature    4467..4488
                     /note="Geneious type: Misc Feature (misc_feature"
                     /locus_tag=1744
                     /standard_name=1744
     misc_feature    complement(4587..4591)
                     /note="Geneious type: RBS"
                     /locus_tag="RBS(1)"
                     /standard_name="RBS(1)"
     regulatory      complement(4623..4629)
                     /note="Geneious type: -10_signal"
                     /locus_tag="-10\Ap"
                     /standard_name="-10\Ap"
     regulatory      complement(4646..4651)
                     /note="Geneious type: -35_signal"
                     /locus_tag="-35\Ap"
                     /standard_name="-35\Ap"
     misc_feature    complement(4721..5459)
                     /locus_tag="CloDF13"
                     /standard_name="CloDF13"
     misc_feature    complement(4832..4858)
                     /note="Geneious type: Misc Feature (misc_feature"
                     /locus_tag=1743
                     /standard_name=1743
     misc_feature    complement(5669..6751)
                     /note="Wildtype lacI gene"
                     /locus_tag="laqI"
                     /standard_name="lacI"
     misc_feature    6353..6373
                     /note="Geneious type: Misc Feature (misc_feature"
                     /locus_tag="AJ1630"
                     /standard_name="AJ1630"
     misc_feature    complement(6367..6391)
                     /note="Geneious type: Misc Feature (misc_feature"
                     /locus_tag="AJ1631"
                     /standard_name="AJ1631"
     misc_feature    6757..6775
                     /note="Geneious type: primer"
                     /standard_name="SS110"
     misc_feature    6783..6807
                     /locus_tag="AJ1524"
                     /standard_name="AJ1524"
     misc_feature    6832..6851
                     /locus_tag="T792"
                     /standard_name="T792"
     misc_feature    6832..6851
                     /locus_tag=2708
                     /standard_name=2708
ORIGIN      
        1 atgcgactcc tgcattagga aatctcgagg acgtctaaga aaccattatt atcatgacat
       61 taacctataa aaataggcgt atcacgaggc cctttcgtct tcacctcgag aattgtgagc
      121 ggataacaat tgacattgtg agcggataac aagatactga gcacatcagc aggacgcact
      181 gaccgaattc attaaagagg agaaaggtac catgtcgatc ttcgaacagg gtctcgcgcc
      241 cgccgccgtc aaccacatcg ccctgacgcc gctgagcttc atcgagcgca ccgccagcgt
      301 ctatccgcac taccccgcgg tgatccacgg caacatccgc cgcgactggg cgcagaccta
      361 ccaacgctgc cgacgcctgg cctcggccct ggccgggcgc ggcatcggcc agggcgacac
      421 ggtggcggtg atgctgccga acatccccga gatgctcgag gcgcactatg gcgtgccgat
      481 gatcggcgcg gtgctgaaca ccctcaacgt acgcctcgac gccgaagcca tcgccttcat
      541 gctgcaacac ggcgaagcca aggtgctgat caccgactac gaattccacg aggtgatcca
      601 tgccgccatc ggtatgctcg accacccgcc gctggtggtc gacgtcaacg accccgagta
      661 tggcgaaggc cgcccggttg gcgaactgga ctacgaggcg ctgctcgccg agggcgaccc
      721 gcagttcgcc tgggaatggc cccgggacga gtggcaggcg atctcgctga actacacctc
      781 gggcaccacc ggcaacccca agggcgtggt ctaccatcac cgcggcgcct acctgaacgc
      841 gctgggcaac cagatgacct ggtccatggg ccagcacccg gtgtacctct ggaccctgcc
      901 gatgttccac tgcaacggct ggtgctatcc gtggacggtg accgcgctgg ccggcgtcca
      961 cgtctgcctg cggcgggtcg atccgcaaaa ggtcctcacc ctgatccgcg agcaccaggt
     1021 cagccacctg tgcggcgcgc ccatcgtgct caacgccctg atcaacatgc ccgactcggc
     1081 caaggccgcc atcgaccacc cggtgcatgc catggtcgcc ggcgccgcgc caccggccaa
     1141 ggtgatcggc gcggtggaag agatgggcat ccgcgtcacc catgtctacg gcctcaccga
     1201 ggtctacggc ccggtcacgg tctgcgcctg gcacggcgag tgggacgacc tgccgctgga
     1261 gcgacgcgcc gcgatcaagt cgcgccaggg cgtgcgctac ccgaccctcg aaggggtgat
     1321 ggtggccgac ccgaagaccc tcgagccggt gccgcgcgac ggccagtcca tcggcgagat
     1381 attcatgcgc ggcaataccg tgatgaaggg ctacctgaag aatcccagcg ccaccgagga
     1441 agccttcgcc ggcggctggt tccataccgg cgacctggcg gtctgccatc cggacggcta
     1501 catcgagatc cgcgaccggc tcaaggacat catcatctcc ggcggcgaaa acatctccac
     1561 catcgaactg gagggcgtgc tctaccgcca cccggcggtg ctggaggcgg cggtggtggc
     1621 gcggcccgac gaaaagtggg gggaaacgcc ctgtgcgttc attaccctga agagcgatca
     1681 tcaggggctc gccgagagcg agatcgtcgc gttctgtcgc gaacacctgg ccgcgttcaa
     1741 gattccgcgt accgtggtgt tctcggaact gccgaagacc tccaccggca agatccagaa
     1801 atacgtgctg cgcgagtggg ccgccgccct ctgaaagctt gcggccgcgt cgtgactggg
     1861 aaaaccctgg cggtcgacgg tatcgataag cttgatatcg aattcctgca gcccggggga
     1921 tcccatggta cgcgtgctag aggcatcaaa taaaacgaaa ggctcagtcg aaagactggg
     1981 cctttcgttt tatctgttgt ttgtcggtga acgctctcct gagtaggaca aatccgccgc
     2041 cctagaccta ggctggcaat tccgacgtct aagaaaccat tattatcatg acattaacct
     2101 ataaaaatag gcgtatcacg aggccctttc gtcttcacct cgagaattgt gagcggataa
     2161 caattgacat tgtgagcgga taacaagata ctgagcacat cagcaggacg cactgaccga
     2221 attcattaaa gaggagaaag gtaccatggc cctcgacgtg cagagcgata tcgtcgccta
     2281 cgacgcgccc aagaaggacc tctacgagat cggcgagatg ccgcctctcg gccatgtgcc
     2341 gaaggagatg tatgcctggg ccatccggcg cgagcgtcat ggcgagccgg atcaggccat
     2401 gcagatcgaa gtggtcgaga cgccctcgat cgacagccac gaggtgctcg ttctcgtgat
     2461 ggcggcgggc gtgaactaca acggcatctg ggccggcctc ggcgtgcccg tctcgccgtt
     2521 cgacggtcac aagcagccct atcacatcgc gggctccgac gcgtcaggca tcgtctgggc
     2581 ggtgggcgat aaggtcaagc gctggaaggt gggcgacgag gtcgtgatcc actgcaacca
     2641 ggacgacggc gacgacgagg aatgcaacgg cggcgacccg atgttctcgc ccacccagcg
     2701 gatctggggc tacgagacgc cggacggctc cttcgcccag ttcacccgcg tgcaggcgca
     2761 gcagctgatg aagcgtccga agcacctgac ctgggaggag gcggcctgct acacgctgac
     2821 cctcgccacc gcctaccgga tgctcttcgg ccacaagccg cacgacctga agccggggca
     2881 gaacgtgctg gtctggggcg cctcgggcgg cctcggctcc tatgcgatcc agctcatcaa
     2941 cacggcgggc gccaatgcca tcggcgtcat ctccgaggaa gacaagcgcg acttcgtcat
     3001 ggggctgggc gccaagggcg tcatcaaccg caaggacttc aaatgctggg gccagctgcc
     3061 caaggtgaac tcgcccgaat ataacgagtg gctgaaagag gcgcgcaagt tcggcaaggc
     3121 catctgggac atcaccggca agggcatcaa cgtcgacatg gtgttcgaac atccgggcga
     3181 ggcgaccttc ccggtctcgt cgctggtggt gaagaagggc ggcatggtcg tgatctgcgc
     3241 cggcaccacc ggcttcaact gcacctttga cgttcgctac atgtggatgc atcagaagcg
     3301 tctgcagggc agccacttcg ccaacctcaa gcaggcgtcg gccgccaacc agctgatgat
     3361 cgagcgccgc ctcgatccct gcatgtccga ggtcttcccc tgggccgaga tcccggccgc
     3421 ccatacgaag atgtacagaa accagcacaa gcccggcaac atggcggtgc tggtgcaggc
     3481 cccgcgcacg gggctgcgca ccttcgccga cgtgctcgag gccggccgca aggcctgatt
     3541 aacctaggct gctgccaccg ctgagcaata actagcataa ccccttgggg cctctaaacg
     3601 ggtcttgagg ggttttttgc tgaaacctca ggcatttgag aagcacacgg tcacactgct
     3661 tccggtagtc aataaaccgg taaaccagca atagacataa gcggctattt aacgaccctg
     3721 ccctgaaccg acgaccgggt catcgtggcc ggatcttgcg gcccctcggc ttgaacgaat
     3781 tgttagacat tatttgccga ctaccttggt gatctcgcct ttcacgtagt ggacaaattc
     3841 ttccaactga tctgcgcgcg aggccaagcg atcttcttct tgtccaagat aagcctgtct
     3901 agcttcaagt atgacgggct gatactgggc cggcaggcgc tccattgccc agtcggcagc
     3961 gacatccttc ggcgcgattt tgccggttac tgcgctgtac caaatgcggg acaacgtaag
     4021 cactacattt cgctcatcgc cagcccagtc gggcggcgag ttccatagcg ttaaggtttc
     4081 atttagcgcc tcaaatagat cctgttcagg aaccggatca aagagttcct ccgccgctgg
     4141 acctaccaag gcaacgctat gttctcttgc ttttgtcagc aagatagcca gatcaatgtc
     4201 gatcgtggct ggctcgaaga tacctgcaag aatgtcattg cgctgccatt ctccaaattg
     4261 cagttcgcgc ttagctggat aacgccacgg aatgatgtcg tcgtgcacaa caatggtgac
     4321 ttctacagcg cggagaatct cgctctctcc aggggaagcc gaagtttcca aaaggtcgtt
     4381 gatcaaagct cgccgcgttg tttcatcaag ccttacggtc accgtaacca gcaaatcaat
     4441 atcactgtgt ggcttcaggc cgccatccac tgcggagccg tacaaatgta cggccagcaa
     4501 cgtcggttcg agatggcgct cgatgacgcc aactacctct gatagttgag tcgatacttc
     4561 ggcgatcacc gcttccctca tactcttcct ttttcaatat tattgaagca tttatcaggg
     4621 ttattgtctc atgagcggat acatatttga atgtatttag aaaaataaac aaatagctag
     4681 ctcactcggt cgctacgctc cgggcgtgag actgcggcgg gcgctgcgga cacatacaaa
     4741 gttacccaca gattccgtgg ataagcaggg gactaacatg tgaggcaaaa cagcagggcc
     4801 gcgccggtgg cgtttttcca taggctccgc cctcctgcca gagttcacat aaacagacgc
     4861 ttttccggtg catctgtggg agccgtgagg ctcaaccatg aatctgacag tacgggcgaa
     4921 acccgacagg acttaaagat ccccaccgtt tccggcgggt cgctccctct tgcgctctcc
     4981 tgttccgacc ctgccgttta ccggatacct gttccgcctt tctcccttac gggaagtgtg
     5041 gcgctttctc atagctcaca cactggtatc tcggctcggt gtaggtcgtt cgctccaagc
     5101 tgggctgtaa gcaagaactc cccgttcagc ccgactgctg cgccttatcc ggtaactgtt
     5161 cacttgagtc caacccggaa aagcacggta aaacgccact ggcagcagcc attggtaact
     5221 gggagttcgc agaggatttg tttagctaaa cacgcggttg ctcttgaagt gtgcgccaaa
     5281 gtccggctac actggaagga cagatttggt tgctgtgctc tgcgaaagcc agttaccacg
     5341 gttaagcagt tccccaactg acttaacctt cgatcaaacc acctccccag gtggtttttt
     5401 cgtttacagg gcaaaagatt acgcgcagaa aaaaaggatc tcaagaagat cctttgatct
     5461 tttctactga accgctctag atttcagtgc aatttatctc ttcaaatgta gcacctgaag
     5521 tcagccccat acgatataag ttgtaattct catgttagtc atgccccgcg cccaccggaa
     5581 ggagctgact gggttgaagg ctctcaaggg catcggtcga gatcccggtg cctaatgagt
     5641 gagctaactt acattaattg cgttgcgctc actgcccgct ttccagtcgg gaaacctgtc
     5701 gtgccagctg cattaatgaa tcggccaacg cgcggggaga ggcggtttgc gtattgggcg
     5761 ccagggtggt ttttcttttc accagtgaga cgggcaacag ctgattgccc ttcaccgcct
     5821 ggccctgaga gagttgcagc aagcggtcca cgctggtttg ccccagcagg cgaaaatcct
     5881 gtttgatggt ggttaacggc gggatataac atgagctgtc ttcggtatcg tcgtatccca
     5941 ctaccgagat gtccgcacca acgcgcagcc cggactcggt aatggcgcgc attgcgccca
     6001 gcgccatctg atcgttggca accagcatcg cagtgggaac gatgccctca ttcagcattt
     6061 gcatggtttg ttgaaaaccg gacatggcac tccagtcgcc ttcccgttcc gctatcggct
     6121 gaatttgatt gcgagtgaga tatttatgcc agccagccag acgcagacgc gccgagacag
     6181 aacttaatgg gcccgctaac agcgcgattt gctggtgacc caatgcgacc agatgctcca
     6241 cgcccagtcg cgtaccgtct tcatgggaga aaataatact gttgatgggt gtctggtcag
     6301 agacatcaag aaataacgcc ggaacattag tgcaggcagc ttccacagca atggcatcct
     6361 ggtcatccag cggatagtta atgatcagcc cactgacgcg ttgcgcgaga agattgtgca
     6421 ccgccgcttt acaggcttcg acgccgcttc gttctaccat cgacaccacc acgctggcac
     6481 ccagttgatc ggcgcgagat ttaatcgccg cgacaatttg cgacggcgcg tgcagggcca
     6541 gactggaggt ggcaacgcca atcagcaacg actgtttgcc cgccagttgt tgtgccacgc
     6601 ggttgggaat gtaattcagc tccgccatcg ccgcttccac tttttcccgc gttttcgcag
     6661 aaacgtggct ggcctggttc accacgcggg aaacggtctg ataagagaca ccggcatact
     6721 ctgcgacatc gtataacgtt actggtttca cattcaccac cctgaattga ctctcttccg
     6781 ggcgctatca tgccataccg cgaaaggttt tgcgccattc gatggtgtcc gggatctcga
     6841 cgctctccct t
//
