# Supplementary material for: Modular in vivo engineering of the reductive methylaspartate cycles for synthetic CO2 fixation
Source: bioRxiv preprint, doi:10.1101/2025.11.12.688011, version 1 (2025-11-12)
Supplement: Supplementary Data Files [file 688011_file02.zip › pTE5501_HtIdh-K1.gb]

LOCUS       pTE5501_HtIdh-K1        5085 bp    DNA     circular SYN 18-SEP-2025
DEFINITION  Sequenced 1_21_25 used for expression.
ACCESSION
VERSION     .
KEYWORDS    .
SOURCE      .
  ORGANISM  .
COMMENT     Annotated with pLannotate v1.2.1.
FEATURES             Location/Qualifiers
     rep_origin      join(complement(1..623),complement(5027..5085))
     rep_origin      complement(648..745)
     CDS             complement(842..906)
                     /note="pLannotate"
                     /standard_name="TcR (fragment)"
     protein_bind    complement(921..942)
                     /note="pLannotate"
                     /standard_name="CAP binding site"
     CDS             complement(955..2037)
                     /note="pLannotate"
                     /standard_name="lacI"
     regulatory      complement(2038..2115)
                     /note="Geneious type: promoter"
                     /note="pLannotate"
                     /standard_name="lacI promoter"
     CDS             complement(2123..2158)
                     /note="pLannotate"
                     /standard_name="TcR (fragment)"
     regulatory      2161..2179
                     /note="Geneious type: promoter"
                     /note="pLannotate"
                     /standard_name="T7 promoter"
     protein_bind    2180..2204
                     /note="pLannotate"
                     /standard_name="lac operator"
     misc_feature    2219..2241
                     /note="Geneious type: RBS"
                     /note="pLannotate"
                     /standard_name="RBS"
     CDS             2302..3552
                     /note="pLannotate"
                     /standard_name="icd"
     regulatory      3630..3648
                     /note="Geneious type: promoter"
                     /note="pLannotate"
                     /standard_name="T7 promoter"
     protein_bind    3649..3673
                     /note="pLannotate"
                     /standard_name="lac operator"
     CDS             3782..3823
                     /note="pLannotate"
                     /standard_name="S-Tag (fragment)"
     CDS             3853..3870
                     /note="pLannotate"
                     /standard_name="SET1 (fragment)"
     regulatory      3878..3925
                     /note="Geneious type: terminator"
                     /note="pLannotate"
                     /standard_name="T7 terminator"
     CDS             complement(4096..4887)
                     /note="pLannotate"
                     /standard_name="SmR"
     regulatory      complement(4888..4979)
                     /note="Geneious type: promoter"
                     /note="pLannotate"
                     /standard_name="AmpR promoter"
ORIGIN      
        1 gtgaggcaaa acagcagggc cgcgccggtg gcgtttttcc ataggctccg ccctcctgcc
       61 agagttcaca taaacagacg cttttccggt gcatctgtgg gagccgtgag gctcaaccat
      121 gaatctgaca gtacgggcga aacccgacag gacttaaaga tccccaccgt ttccggcggg
      181 tcgctccctc ttgcgctctc ctgttccgac cctgccgttt accggatacc tgttccgcct
      241 ttctccctta cgggaagtgt ggcgctttct catagctcac acactggtat ctcggctcgg
      301 tgtaggtcgt tcgctccaag ctgggctgta agcaagaact ccccgttcag cccgactgct
      361 gcgccttatc cggtaactgt tcacttgagt ccaacccgga aaagcacggt aaaacgccac
      421 tggcagcagc cattggtaac tgggagttcg cagaggattt gtttagctaa acacgcggtt
      481 gctcttgaag tgtgcgccaa agtccggcta cactggaagg acagatttgg ttgctgtgct
      541 ctgcgaaagc cagttaccac ggttaagcag ttccccaact gacttaacct tcgatcaaac
      601 cacctcccca ggtggttttt tcgaaggtta agtcagttgg ggaactgctt aaccttcgat
      661 caaaccacct ccccaggtgg ttttttcgtt tacagggcaa aagattacgc gcagaaaaaa
      721 aggatctcaa gaagatcctt tgatcttttc tactgaaccg ctctagattt cagtgcaatt
      781 tatctcttca aatgtagcac ctgaagtcag ccccatacga tataagttgt aattctcatg
      841 ttagtcatgc cccgcgccca ccggaaggag ctgactgggt tgaaggctct caagggcatc
      901 ggtcgagatc ccggtgccta atgagtgagc taacttacat taattgcgtt gcgctcactg
      961 cccgctttcc agtcgggaaa cctgtcgtgc cagctgcatt aatgaatcgg ccaacgcgcg
     1021 gggagaggcg gtttgcgtat tgggcgccag ggtggttttt cttttcacca gtgagacggg
     1081 caacagctga ttgcccttca ccgcctggcc ctgagagagt tgcagcaagc ggtccacgct
     1141 ggtttgcccc agcaggcgaa aatcctgttt gatggtggtt aacggcggga tataacatga
     1201 gctgtcttcg gtatcgtcgt atcccactac cgagatgtcc gcaccaacgc gcagcccgga
     1261 ctcggtaatg gcgcgcattg cgcccagcgc catctgatcg ttggcaacca gcatcgcagt
     1321 gggaacgatg ccctcattca gcatttgcat ggtttgttga aaaccggaca tggcactcca
     1381 gtcgccttcc cgttccgcta tcggctgaat ttgattgcga gtgagatatt tatgccagcc
     1441 agccagacgc agacgcgccg agacagaact taatgggccc gctaacagcg cgatttgctg
     1501 gtgacccaat gcgaccagat gctccacgcc cagtcgcgta ccgtcttcat gggagaaaat
     1561 aatactgttg atgggtgtct ggtcagagac atcaagaaat aacgccggaa cattagtgca
     1621 ggcagcttcc acagcaatgg catcctggtc atccagcgga tagttaatga tcagcccact
     1681 gacgcgttgc gcgagaagat tgtgcaccgc cgctttacag gcttcgacgc cgcttcgttc
     1741 taccatcgac accaccacgc tggcacccag ttgatcggcg cgagatttaa tcgccgcgac
     1801 aatttgcgac ggcgcgtgca gggccagact ggaggtggca acgccaatca gcaacgactg
     1861 tttgcccgcc agttgttgtg ccacgcggtt gggaatgtaa ttcagctccg ccatcgccgc
     1921 ttccactttt tcccgcgttt tcgcagaaac gtggctggcc tggttcacca cgcgggaaac
     1981 ggtctgataa gagacaccgg catactctgc gacatcgtat aacgttactg gtttcacatt
     2041 caccaccctg aattgactct cttccgggcg ctatcatgcc ataccgcgaa aggttttgcg
     2101 ccattcgatg gtgtccggga tctcgacgct ctcccttatg cgactcctgc attaggaaat
     2161 taatacgact cactataggg gaattgtgag cggataacaa ttcccctgta gaaataattt
     2221 tgtttaactt taataaggag atataccatg ggcagcagcc atcaccatca tcaccacagc
     2281 caggatccaa tgctgaaggt tgaatccgtt taccgctggg aaggttctct caaggtaccg
     2341 caggaaggca aattcattaa actgaaagaa gacaaatcta tcgaagttcc aaacttcccg
     2401 attatcccgt tcatcgaggg cgatggtatc ggcgcagaaa tcatgccggc gatgatccac
     2461 atcgttaata ccgcagtaga aaaagcctat ggcggtagcc gtaacatctt ctgggtggaa
     2521 ctcctggcgg gtgataaagc tgaggaaaag actggtaaac gcatgccgga ggaaaccatt
     2581 gaattcctga aagaagcagt ggtaggcatc aagggcccgc tgggtacgcc ggttggcaaa
     2641 ggtggcaagt ctctcaacgc tatcctgcgc cagagcatgg atttttactc cgctatccgt
     2701 ccagtttatt ggctgggtca gccggcaccg atcccaaacc cggaacgtgt taacgtagcc
     2761 gtatttcgtg agaattctga tgacgtttat atgtctatcg aatacatgcc gaaagaggaa
     2821 cgtacccaga aagtccgtaa atttttcatt gaggaaatgg gtgttagcga gtacgccctg
     2881 ccggaggatt gtggtattac cgtgaagcca atgagcgaat tcaagaccaa acgccacgtg
     2941 cgtaaagcgc tgcgttgggc actgcagaat aacaagaaag ttgtagcggt ggttggtaaa
     3001 ggtaacatca tgaaggcaac tgagggcgcc ttcatgaact gggcgttcga ggtggcgaaa
     3061 gaacctgaat tcgaaggcaa agtgatcacc gagggtgaac cgaaggacgg ccaggtactg
     3121 atggttaaag taattaccga tcagatgctg atgcagctgg tgctgaaacc ggaggcgtac
     3181 cacgtgatta tcactcagaa cctgaacggt gactacatca gcgatctggc ctccgcactg
     3241 gtaggcggtc cgggtttcgt accttccggc aatatcggcg acggttacgc tctgtttgag
     3301 tctacccatg gcaccgctta tgacatcgca ggcaaaggta ttgcgaaccc gctgagcctg
     3361 accctgtctg gcgcaatgat gctcgaatat ctgggctgga aggaagcttc tgaactgatc
     3421 tactctgcgg tgaaacgtac tatcgcggag cgtctgggca ctccggatat tgctaacggt
     3481 tttcgtaaac agggcctcga ggccaaagaa ctgactaccc tcgaattcgc taaagccatc
     3541 gccgaccgta tctaataaaa gcttgcggcc gcataatgct taagtcgaac agaaagtaat
     3601 cgtattgtac acggccgcat aatcgaaatt aatacgactc actatagggg aattgtgagc
     3661 ggataacaat tccccatctt agtatattag ttaagtataa gaaggagata tacatatggc
     3721 agatctcaat tggatatcgg ccggccacgc gatcgctgac gtcggtaccc tcgagtctgg
     3781 taaagaaacc gctgctgcga aatttgaacg ccagcacatg gactcgtcta ctagcgcagc
     3841 ttaattaacc taggctgctg ccaccgctga gcaataacta gcataacccc ttggggcctc
     3901 taaacgggtc ttgaggggtt ttttgctgaa acctcaggca tttgagaagc acacggtcac
     3961 actgcttccg gtagtcaata aaccggtaaa ccagcaatag acataagcgg ctatttaacg
     4021 accctgccct gaaccgacga ccgggtcatc gtggccggat cttgcggccc ctcggcttga
     4081 acgaattgtt agacattatt tgccgactac cttggtgatc tcgcctttca cgtagtggac
     4141 aaattcttcc aactgatctg cgcgcgaggc caagcgatct tcttcttgtc caagataagc
     4201 ctgtctagct tcaagtatga cgggctgata ctgggccggc aggcgctcca ttgcccagtc
     4261 ggcagcgaca tccttcggcg cgattttgcc ggttactgcg ctgtaccaaa tgcgggacaa
     4321 cgtaagcact acatttcgct catcgccagc ccagtcgggc ggcgagttcc atagcgttaa
     4381 ggtttcattt agcgcctcaa atagatcctg ttcaggaacc ggatcaaaga gttcctccgc
     4441 cgctggacct accaaggcaa cgctatgttc tcttgctttt gtcagcaaga tagccagatc
     4501 aatgtcgatc gtggctggct cgaagatacc tgcaagaatg tcattgcgct gccattctcc
     4561 aaattgcagt tcgcgcttag ctggataacg ccacggaatg atgtcgtcgt gcacaacaat
     4621 ggtgacttct acagcgcgga gaatctcgct ctctccaggg gaagccgaag tttccaaaag
     4681 gtcgttgatc aaagctcgcc gcgttgtttc atcaagcctt acggtcaccg taaccagcaa
     4741 atcaatatca ctgtgtggct tcaggccgcc atccactgcg gagccgtaca aatgtacggc
     4801 cagcaacgtc ggttcgagat ggcgctcgat gacgccaact acctctgata gttgagtcga
     4861 tacttcggcg atcaccgctt ccctcatact cttccttttt caatattatt gaagcattta
     4921 tcagggttat tgtctcatga gcggatacat atttgaatgt atttagaaaa ataaacaaat
     4981 agctagctca ctcggtcgct acgctccggg cgtgagactg cggcgggcgc tgcggacaca
     5041 tacaaagtta cccacagatt ccgtggataa gcaggggact aacat
//
