# Supplementary material for: Modular in vivo engineering of the reductive methylaspartate cycles for synthetic CO2 fixation
Source: bioRxiv preprint, doi:10.1101/2025.11.12.688011, version 1 (2025-11-12)
Supplement: Supplementary Data Files [file 688011_file02.zip › pTE5502_HtOGCL-K1.gb]

LOCUS       pTE5502_HtOGCL-K1        5825 bp    DNA     circular SYN 18-SEP-2025
DEFINITION  sequenced 5_22_25.
ACCESSION
VERSION     .
KEYWORDS    .
SOURCE      .
  ORGANISM  .
COMMENT     Annotated with pLannotate v1.2.1.
FEATURES             Location/Qualifiers
     CDS             10..33
                     /note="pLannotate"
                     /standard_name="8xHis"
     CDS             73..2028
                     /note="pLannotate"
                     /standard_name="cfiA"
     CDS             2045..2086
                     /note="pLannotate"
                     /standard_name="S-Tag (fragment)"
     CDS             2116..2133
                     /note="pLannotate"
                     /standard_name="SET1 (fragment)"
     regulatory      2141..2188
                     /note="Geneious type: terminator"
                     /note="pLannotate"
                     /standard_name="T7 terminator"
     CDS             complement(2359..3150)
                     /note="pLannotate"
                     /standard_name="SmR"
     regulatory      complement(3151..3242)
                     /note="Geneious type: promoter"
                     /note="pLannotate"
                     /standard_name="AmpR promoter"
     rep_origin      complement(3290..3971)
     rep_origin      complement(3996..4093)
     CDS             complement(4190..4254)
                     /note="pLannotate"
                     /standard_name="TcR (fragment)"
     protein_bind    complement(4269..4290)
                     /note="pLannotate"
                     /standard_name="CAP binding site"
     CDS             complement(4303..5385)
                     /note="pLannotate"
                     /standard_name="lacI"
     regulatory      complement(5386..5463)
                     /note="Geneious type: promoter"
                     /note="pLannotate"
                     /standard_name="lacI promoter"
     CDS             complement(5471..5506)
                     /note="pLannotate"
                     /standard_name="TcR (fragment)"
     regulatory      5509..5527
                     /note="Geneious type: promoter"
                     /note="pLannotate"
                     /standard_name="T7 promoter"
     protein_bind    5528..5552
                     /note="pLannotate"
                     /standard_name="lac operator"
     misc_feature    5567..5589
                     /note="Geneious type: RBS"
                     /note="pLannotate"
                     /standard_name="RBS"
     regulatory      5739..5757
                     /note="Geneious type: promoter"
                     /note="pLannotate"
                     /standard_name="T7 promoter"
     protein_bind    5758..5782
                     /note="pLannotate"
                     /standard_name="lac operator"
ORIGIN      
        1 atgggtcatc accatcacca tcaccatcac catcactcta gcggccacat cgagggtcgt
       61 cacggtagcc gtatgcaggc cgttgaaatc atggaggaaa tccgtgaaaa atttaaagaa
      121 ttcgaaaaag gtggcttccg taaaaagatc ctgatcactg acctgactcc gcgcgacggt
      181 cagcaatgta aactggccac ccgtgtacgt actgacgatc tcctgccgct gtgcgaagca
      241 atggataaag ttggcttcta tgcggtcgaa gtgtggggcg gtgcaactta cgatgtttgt
      301 ctgcgctatc tgaaggaaga cccgtgggaa cgtctgcgcc gtatcaagga ggtcatgccg
      361 aataccaaac tgcagatgct gtttcgtggc cagaacatcg ttggctaccg tccgaaatcc
      421 gataaactgg tttacaaatt cgtagaacgt gccatcaaga acggtatcac cgttttccgt
      481 gtatttgacg ctctgaacga caaccgtaac atcaaaaccg ctgttaaagc aatcaaagaa
      541 ctgggtggcg aggcccacgc cgagatctct tatacccgca gcccaatcca cacttatcag
      601 aaatggattg agtacgcact ggaaatcgct gagatgggtg cagattggct ctctttcaaa
      661 gacgcgaccg gcattatcat gccgttcgag acttatgcaa ttatcaaagg tatcaaagaa
      721 gcgaccggcg gtaagctgcc tgtcctcctg cacaaccacg atatgtctgg caccgcaatc
      781 gttaaccaca tgatggcggt tctggcgggt gttgacatgc tcgacactgt tctgagcccg
      841 ctggctttcg gctctagcca cccagcgact gagtctgttg tggcgatgct ggaaggtacc
      901 ccgttcgata ctggtattga catgaagaaa ctggatgaac tggcggaaat cgttaagcaa
      961 atccgcaaaa agtataagaa atatgaaact gaatacgctg gtgttaatgc taaagtactc
     1021 attcacaaaa ttccaggtgg catgatctcc aacatggtcg cccagctgat cgaagcgaac
     1081 gcgctggaca aaatcgagga agcgctggaa gaggttccaa acgttgaacg tgacctcggc
     1141 caccctccgc tcctgactcc gtcctctcag attgttggtg tgcaggcggt actgaacgtg
     1201 atctctggtg aacgttacaa agttatcacc aaagaggtgc gcgactatgt agagggtaaa
     1261 tatggtaaac ctccgggtcc tatttccaag gaactggcgg aaaaaatcct gggtccgggc
     1321 aaagaaccgg acttttctat ccgtgccgcg gacctggcgg acccgaatga ttgggacaaa
     1381 gcctacgagg aaactaaagc gatcctcggt cgcgaaccga ctgatgagga agttctcctg
     1441 tacgctctgt tcccaatgca ggcaaaagac ttctttgtag cgcgcgaaaa aggcgaactg
     1501 catccggaac cggtcgatga actggttgag actaccgagg taaaggccgg tgtagttccg
     1561 ggcgcggctc cggtggaatt cgaaatcgtt taccacggtg aaaaattcaa agtgaaagtt
     1621 gaaggtgttt ctgcgcacca ggaaccgggc aaacctcgta aatactatat ccgtgtagat
     1681 ggtcgtctgg aggaagtaca aatcactccg cacgttgaag caatcccgaa aggcggtccg
     1741 acgccgaccg ctgtgcaggc ggaggaaaag ggcattccga aagctactca gccgggcgac
     1801 gcaaccgctc cgatgccggg ccgtgttgtc cgcgttctgg taaaagaagg tgacaaagtt
     1861 aaagaaggcc agaccgtagc gatcgtggag gctatgaaaa tggaaaatga aatccacgcg
     1921 ccgatctctg gtgtagtgga gaaagttttc gtgaaaccgg gcgacaacgt gaccccggat
     1981 gacgccctcc tgcgcatcaa acacatcgaa gaggaagtga gctacggtta ataacgagtc
     2041 tggtaaagaa accgctgctg cgaaatttga acgccagcac atggactcgt ctactagcgc
     2101 agcttaatta acctaggctg ctgccaccgc tgagcaataa ctagcataac cccttggggc
     2161 ctctaaacgg gtcttgaggg gttttttgct gaaacctcag gcatttgaga agcacacggt
     2221 cacactgctt ccggtagtca ataaaccggt aaaccagcaa tagacataag cggctattta
     2281 acgaccctgc cctgaaccga cgaccgggtc atcgtggccg gatcttgcgg cccctcggct
     2341 tgaacgaatt gttagacatt atttgccgac taccttggtg atctcgcctt tcacgtagtg
     2401 gacaaattct tccaactgat ctgcgcgcga ggccaagcga tcttcttctt gtccaagata
     2461 agcctgtcta gcttcaagta tgacgggctg atactgggcc ggcaggcgct ccattgccca
     2521 gtcggcagcg acatccttcg gcgcgatttt gccggttact gcgctgtacc aaatgcggga
     2581 caacgtaagc actacatttc gctcatcgcc agcccagtcg ggcggcgagt tccatagcgt
     2641 taaggtttca tttagcgcct caaatagatc ctgttcagga accggatcaa agagttcctc
     2701 cgccgctgga cctaccaagg caacgctatg ttctcttgct tttgtcagca agatagccag
     2761 atcaatgtcg atcgtggctg gctcgaagat acctgcaaga atgtcattgc gctgccattc
     2821 tccaaattgc agttcgcgct tagctggata acgccacgga atgatgtcgt cgtgcacaac
     2881 aatggtgact tctacagcgc ggagaatctc gctctctcca ggggaagccg aagtttccaa
     2941 aaggtcgttg atcaaagctc gccgcgttgt ttcatcaagc cttacggtca ccgtaaccag
     3001 caaatcaata tcactgtgtg gcttcaggcc gccatccact gcggagccgt acaaatgtac
     3061 ggccagcaac gtcggttcga gatggcgctc gatgacgcca actacctctg atagttgagt
     3121 cgatacttcg gcgatcaccg cttccctcat actcttcctt tttcaatatt attgaagcat
     3181 ttatcagggt tattgtctca tgagcggata catatttgaa tgtatttaga aaaataaaca
     3241 aatagctagc tcactcggtc gctacgctcc gggcgtgaga ctgcggcggg cgctgcggac
     3301 acatacaaag ttacccacag attccgtgga taagcagggg actaacatgt gaggcaaaac
     3361 agcagggccg cgccggtggc gtttttccat aggctccgcc ctcctgccag agttcacata
     3421 aacagacgct tttccggtgc atctgtggga gccgtgaggc tcaaccatga atctgacagt
     3481 acgggcgaaa cccgacagga cttaaagatc cccaccgttt ccggcgggtc gctccctctt
     3541 gcgctctcct gttccgaccc tgccgtttac cggatacctg ttccgccttt ctcccttacg
     3601 ggaagtgtgg cgctttctca tagctcacac actggtatct cggctcggtg taggtcgttc
     3661 gctccaagct gggctgtaag caagaactcc ccgttcagcc cgactgctgc gccttatccg
     3721 gtaactgttc acttgagtcc aacccggaaa agcacggtaa aacgccactg gcagcagcca
     3781 ttggtaactg ggagttcgca gaggatttgt ttagctaaac acgcggttgc tcttgaagtg
     3841 tgcgccaaag tccggctaca ctggaaggac agatttggtt gctgtgctct gcgaaagcca
     3901 gttaccacgg ttaagcagtt ccccaactga cttaaccttc gatcaaacca cctccccagg
     3961 tggttttttc gaaggttaag tcagttgggg aactgcttaa ccttcgatca aaccacctcc
     4021 ccaggtggtt ttttcgttta cagggcaaaa gattacgcgc agaaaaaaag gatctcaaga
     4081 agatcctttg atcttttcta ctgaaccgct ctagatttca gtgcaattta tctcttcaaa
     4141 tgtagcacct gaagtcagcc ccatacgata taagttgtaa ttctcatgtt agtcatgccc
     4201 cgcgcccacc ggaaggagct gactgggttg aaggctctca agggcatcgg tcgagatccc
     4261 ggtgcctaat gagtgagcta acttacatta attgcgttgc gctcactgcc cgctttccag
     4321 tcgggaaacc tgtcgtgcca gctgcattaa tgaatcggcc aacgcgcggg gagaggcggt
     4381 ttgcgtattg ggcgccaggg tggtttttct tttcaccagt gagacgggca acagctgatt
     4441 gcccttcacc gcctggccct gagagagttg cagcaagcgg tccacgctgg tttgccccag
     4501 caggcgaaaa tcctgtttga tggtggttaa cggcgggata taacatgagc tgtcttcggt
     4561 atcgtcgtat cccactaccg agatgtccgc accaacgcgc agcccggact cggtaatggc
     4621 gcgcattgcg cccagcgcca tctgatcgtt ggcaaccagc atcgcagtgg gaacgatgcc
     4681 ctcattcagc atttgcatgg tttgttgaaa accggacatg gcactccagt cgccttcccg
     4741 ttccgctatc ggctgaattt gattgcgagt gagatattta tgccagccag ccagacgcag
     4801 acgcgccgag acagaactta atgggcccgc taacagcgcg atttgctggt gacccaatgc
     4861 gaccagatgc tccacgccca gtcgcgtacc gtcttcatgg gagaaaataa tactgttgat
     4921 gggtgtctgg tcagagacat caagaaataa cgccggaaca ttagtgcagg cagcttccac
     4981 agcaatggca tcctggtcat ccagcggata gttaatgatc agcccactga cgcgttgcgc
     5041 gagaagattg tgcaccgccg ctttacaggc ttcgacgccg cttcgttcta ccatcgacac
     5101 caccacgctg gcacccagtt gatcggcgcg agatttaatc gccgcgacaa tttgcgacgg
     5161 cgcgtgcagg gccagactgg aggtggcaac gccaatcagc aacgactgtt tgcccgccag
     5221 ttgttgtgcc acgcggttgg gaatgtaatt cagctccgcc atcgccgctt ccactttttc
     5281 ccgcgttttc gcagaaacgt ggctggcctg gttcaccacg cgggaaacgg tctgataaga
     5341 gacaccggca tactctgcga catcgtataa cgttactggt ttcacattca ccaccctgaa
     5401 ttgactctct tccgggcgct atcatgccat accgcgaaag gttttgcgcc attcgatggt
     5461 gtccgggatc tcgacgctct cccttatgcg actcctgcat taggaaatta atacgactca
     5521 ctatagggga attgtgagcg gataacaatt cccctgtaga aataattttg tttaacttta
     5581 ataaggagat ataccatggg cagcagccat caccatcatc accacagcca ggatccgaat
     5641 tcgagctcgg cgcgcctgca ggtcgacaag cttgcggccg cataatgctt aagtcgaaca
     5701 gaaagtaatc gtattgtaca cggccgcata atcgaaatta atacgactca ctatagggga
     5761 attgtgagcg gataacaatt ccccatctta gtatattagt taagtataag aaggagatat
     5821 acatt
//
