# Supplementary material for: Modular in vivo engineering of the reductive methylaspartate cycles for synthetic CO2 fixation
Source: bioRxiv preprint, doi:10.1101/2025.11.12.688011, version 1 (2025-11-12)
Supplement: Supplementary Data Files [file 688011_file02.zip › pTE5503_HtOGCS-K1.gb]

LOCUS       pTE5503_HtOGCS-K1        5285 bp    DNA     circular SYN 18-SEP-2025
DEFINITION  sequenced 5_22_25.
ACCESSION
VERSION     .
KEYWORDS    .
SOURCE      .
  ORGANISM  .
COMMENT     Annotated with pLannotate v1.2.1.
FEATURES             Location/Qualifiers
     CDS             7..36
                     /note="pLannotate"
                     /standard_name="10xHis"
     CDS             73..1488
                     /note="pLannotate"
                     /standard_name="cfiB"
     CDS             1505..1546
                     /note="pLannotate"
                     /standard_name="S-Tag (fragment)"
     CDS             1576..1593
                     /note="pLannotate"
                     /standard_name="SET1 (fragment)"
     regulatory      1601..1648
                     /note="Geneious type: terminator"
                     /note="pLannotate"
                     /standard_name="T7 terminator"
     CDS             complement(1819..2610)
                     /note="pLannotate"
                     /standard_name="SmR"
     regulatory      complement(2611..2702)
                     /note="Geneious type: promoter"
                     /note="pLannotate"
                     /standard_name="AmpR promoter"
     rep_origin      complement(2750..3431)
     rep_origin      complement(3456..3553)
     CDS             complement(3650..3714)
                     /note="pLannotate"
                     /standard_name="TcR (fragment)"
     protein_bind    complement(3729..3750)
                     /note="pLannotate"
                     /standard_name="CAP binding site"
     CDS             complement(3763..4845)
                     /note="pLannotate"
                     /standard_name="lacI"
     regulatory      complement(4846..4923)
                     /note="Geneious type: promoter"
                     /note="pLannotate"
                     /standard_name="lacI promoter"
     CDS             complement(4931..4966)
                     /note="pLannotate"
                     /standard_name="TcR (fragment)"
     regulatory      4969..4987
                     /note="Geneious type: promoter"
                     /note="pLannotate"
                     /standard_name="T7 promoter"
     protein_bind    4988..5012
                     /note="pLannotate"
                     /standard_name="lac operator"
     misc_feature    5027..5049
                     /note="Geneious type: RBS"
                     /note="pLannotate"
                     /standard_name="RBS"
     regulatory      5199..5217
                     /note="Geneious type: promoter"
                     /note="pLannotate"
                     /standard_name="T7 promoter"
     protein_bind    5218..5242
                     /note="pLannotate"
                     /standard_name="lac operator"
ORIGIN      
        1 atgggtcacc atcaccatca ccatcaccat caccattcct ctggtcacat cgagggtcgt
       61 cacggttccc gtatgttcaa aaaggttctg gttgcgaatc gcggcgagat cgcgtgtcgt
      121 gttatccgtg cgtgcaaaga actcggcatt caaactgtag cgatttacaa tgaaattgag
      181 tccaccgcgc gtcatgttaa aatggcggat gaggcgtaca tgatcggtgt taacccgctg
      241 gacacctatc tgaacgctga acgcatcgtt gacctggcgc tggaagttgg cgcagaagcc
      301 atccacccgg gctatggctt cctggcggaa aacgaacatt tcgcacgtct gtgcgaggaa
      361 aaaggtatca ctttcatcgg tccgcattgg aaagttattg aactgatggg cgacaaagct
      421 cgttccaaag aagttatgaa acgtgcgggt gttcctaccg ttccgggttc cgacggtatc
      481 ctgaaagatg tggaggaagc aaagcgtatc gctaaggaaa ttggttaccc agtgctcctg
      541 aaagcgagcg ctggcggtgg cggtcgtggt attcgtatct gccgcaacga ggaagagctg
      601 gtacgtaact atgaaaacgc ttataacgaa gcggttaagg cgttcggtcg cggcgacctg
      661 ctcctggaaa aatacattga gaacccgaaa cacattgaat tccaggttct gggcgacaaa
      721 tatggtaacg taatccacct gggtgaacgt gattgcagca tccagcgccg taaccagaag
      781 ctggtcgaaa tcgcaccgtc cctgctcctg accccggaac agcgtgaata ctatggttct
      841 ctggttgtca aagcagcgaa ggaaatcggc tattactccg caggcactat ggaattcatc
      901 gctgacgaaa aaggcaacct gtacttcatc gaaatgaaca ctcgcatcca ggtcgagcat
      961 ccggttaccg aaatgatcac tggcgttgac atcgttaagt ggcagattcg tatcgcagct
     1021 ggtgaacgtc tgcgttactc ccaagaagac atccgtttta acggttattc tatcgaatgc
     1081 cgtatcaacg cagaagatcc gaagaaaggc tttgctccgt ccatcggcac catcgaacgt
     1141 tattacgttc cgggtggctt cggcatccgc gttgaacacg cgtccagcaa aggttatgaa
     1201 atcactccgt actatgacag cctgattgct aagctgattg tctgggcccc gctgtgggaa
     1261 gttgcagttg atcgtatgcg ctccgcgctg gaaacctacg aaatcagcgg tgttaagact
     1321 accattccgc tcctgatcaa tatcatgaaa gacaaagatt tccgtgacgg caagttcact
     1381 acccgttacc tcgaagagca tccacacgtt tttgactatg cagaacaccg cgataaagaa
     1441 gatttcgtgg cattcatcag cgctgttatt gccagctacc acggcctgta ataacgagtc
     1501 tggtaaagaa accgctgctg cgaaatttga acgccagcac atggactcgt ctactagcgc
     1561 agcttaatta acctaggctg ctgccaccgc tgagcaataa ctagcataac cccttggggc
     1621 ctctaaacgg gtcttgaggg gttttttgct gaaacctcag gcatttgaga agcacacggt
     1681 cacactgctt ccggtagtca ataaaccggt aaaccagcaa tagacataag cggctattta
     1741 acgaccctgc cctgaaccga cgaccgggtc atcgtggccg gatcttgcgg cccctcggct
     1801 tgaacgaatt gttagacatt atttgccgac taccttggtg atctcgcctt tcacgtagtg
     1861 gacaaattct tccaactgat ctgcgcgcga ggccaagcga tcttcttctt gtccaagata
     1921 agcctgtcta gcttcaagta tgacgggctg atactgggcc ggcaggcgct ccattgccca
     1981 gtcggcagcg acatccttcg gcgcgatttt gccggttact gcgctgtacc aaatgcggga
     2041 caacgtaagc actacatttc gctcatcgcc agcccagtcg ggcggcgagt tccatagcgt
     2101 taaggtttca tttagcgcct caaatagatc ctgttcagga accggatcaa agagttcctc
     2161 cgccgctgga cctaccaagg caacgctatg ttctcttgct tttgtcagca agatagccag
     2221 atcaatgtcg atcgtggctg gctcgaagat acctgcaaga atgtcattgc gctgccattc
     2281 tccaaattgc agttcgcgct tagctggata acgccacgga atgatgtcgt cgtgcacaac
     2341 aatggtgact tctacagcgc ggagaatctc gctctctcca ggggaagccg aagtttccaa
     2401 aaggtcgttg atcaaagctc gccgcgttgt ttcatcaagc cttacggtca ccgtaaccag
     2461 caaatcaata tcactgtgtg gcttcaggcc gccatccact gcggagccgt acaaatgtac
     2521 ggccagcaac gtcggttcga gatggcgctc gatgacgcca actacctctg atagttgagt
     2581 cgatacttcg gcgatcaccg cttccctcat actcttcctt tttcaatatt attgaagcat
     2641 ttatcagggt tattgtctca tgagcggata catatttgaa tgtatttaga aaaataaaca
     2701 aatagctagc tcactcggtc gctacgctcc gggcgtgaga ctgcggcggg cgctgcggac
     2761 acatacaaag ttacccacag attccgtgga taagcagggg actaacatgt gaggcaaaac
     2821 agcagggccg cgccggtggc gtttttccat aggctccgcc ctcctgccag agttcacata
     2881 aacagacgct tttccggtgc atctgtggga gccgtgaggc tcaaccatga atctgacagt
     2941 acgggcgaaa cccgacagga cttaaagatc cccaccgttt ccggcgggtc gctccctctt
     3001 gcgctctcct gttccgaccc tgccgtttac cggatacctg ttccgccttt ctcccttacg
     3061 ggaagtgtgg cgctttctca tagctcacac actggtatct cggctcggtg taggtcgttc
     3121 gctccaagct gggctgtaag caagaactcc ccgttcagcc cgactgctgc gccttatccg
     3181 gtaactgttc acttgagtcc aacccggaaa agcacggtaa aacgccactg gcagcagcca
     3241 ttggtaactg ggagttcgca gaggatttgt ttagctaaac acgcggttgc tcttgaagtg
     3301 tgcgccaaag tccggctaca ctggaaggac agatttggtt gctgtgctct gcgaaagcca
     3361 gttaccacgg ttaagcagtt ccccaactga cttaaccttc gatcaaacca cctccccagg
     3421 tggttttttc gaaggttaag tcagttgggg aactgcttaa ccttcgatca aaccacctcc
     3481 ccaggtggtt ttttcgttta cagggcaaaa gattacgcgc agaaaaaaag gatctcaaga
     3541 agatcctttg atcttttcta ctgaaccgct ctagatttca gtgcaattta tctcttcaaa
     3601 tgtagcacct gaagtcagcc ccatacgata taagttgtaa ttctcatgtt agtcatgccc
     3661 cgcgcccacc ggaaggagct gactgggttg aaggctctca agggcatcgg tcgagatccc
     3721 ggtgcctaat gagtgagcta acttacatta attgcgttgc gctcactgcc cgctttccag
     3781 tcgggaaacc tgtcgtgcca gctgcattaa tgaatcggcc aacgcgcggg gagaggcggt
     3841 ttgcgtattg ggcgccaggg tggtttttct tttcaccagt gagacgggca acagctgatt
     3901 gcccttcacc gcctggccct gagagagttg cagcaagcgg tccacgctgg tttgccccag
     3961 caggcgaaaa tcctgtttga tggtggttaa cggcgggata taacatgagc tgtcttcggt
     4021 atcgtcgtat cccactaccg agatgtccgc accaacgcgc agcccggact cggtaatggc
     4081 gcgcattgcg cccagcgcca tctgatcgtt ggcaaccagc atcgcagtgg gaacgatgcc
     4141 ctcattcagc atttgcatgg tttgttgaaa accggacatg gcactccagt cgccttcccg
     4201 ttccgctatc ggctgaattt gattgcgagt gagatattta tgccagccag ccagacgcag
     4261 acgcgccgag acagaactta atgggcccgc taacagcgcg atttgctggt gacccaatgc
     4321 gaccagatgc tccacgccca gtcgcgtacc gtcttcatgg gagaaaataa tactgttgat
     4381 gggtgtctgg tcagagacat caagaaataa cgccggaaca ttagtgcagg cagcttccac
     4441 agcaatggca tcctggtcat ccagcggata gttaatgatc agcccactga cgcgttgcgc
     4501 gagaagattg tgcaccgccg ctttacaggc ttcgacgccg cttcgttcta ccatcgacac
     4561 caccacgctg gcacccagtt gatcggcgcg agatttaatc gccgcgacaa tttgcgacgg
     4621 cgcgtgcagg gccagactgg aggtggcaac gccaatcagc aacgactgtt tgcccgccag
     4681 ttgttgtgcc acgcggttgg gaatgtaatt cagctccgcc atcgccgctt ccactttttc
     4741 ccgcgttttc gcagaaacgt ggctggcctg gttcaccacg cgggaaacgg tctgataaga
     4801 gacaccggca tactctgcga catcgtataa cgttactggt ttcacattca ccaccctgaa
     4861 ttgactctct tccgggcgct atcatgccat accgcgaaag gttttgcgcc attcgatggt
     4921 gtccgggatc tcgacgctct cccttatgcg actcctgcat taggaaatta atacgactca
     4981 ctatagggga attgtgagcg gataacaatt cccctgtaga aataattttg tttaacttta
     5041 ataaggagat ataccatggg cagcagccat caccatcatc accacagcca ggatccgaat
     5101 tcgagctcgg cgcgcctgca ggtcgacaag cttgcggccg cataatgctt aagtcgaaca
     5161 gaaagtaatc gtattgtaca cggccgcata atcgaaatta atacgactca ctatagggga
     5221 attgtgagcg gataacaatt ccccatctta gtatattagt taagtataag aaggagatat
     5281 acatt
//
