# Supplementary material for: Modular in vivo engineering of the reductive methylaspartate cycles for synthetic CO2 fixation
Source: bioRxiv preprint, doi:10.1101/2025.11.12.688011, version 1 (2025-11-12)
Supplement: Supplementary Data Files [file 688011_file02.zip › pTE5504_BirA-K1-untagged.gb]

LOCUS       pTE5504_BirA-K1-untagged        5931 bp    DNA     circular SYN 18-SEP-2025
DEFINITION  Sequenced 7_18_25.
ACCESSION
VERSION     .
KEYWORDS    .
SOURCE      .
  ORGANISM  .
COMMENT     Annotated with pLannotate v1.2.1.
FEATURES             Location/Qualifiers
     rep_origin      1..429
     regulatory      482..539
                     /note="Geneious type: promoter"
                     /note="pLannotate"
                     /standard_name="AmpR promoter (fragment)"
     CDS             complement(548..1363)
                     /note="pLannotate"
                     /standard_name="KanR"
     rep_origin      1485..2073
     misc_feature    complement(2259..2398)
                     /note="pLannotate"
                     /standard_name="bom"
     CDS             complement(2500..2691)
                     /note="pLannotate"
                     /standard_name="rop"
     CDS             2708..3088
                     /note="pLannotate"
                     /standard_name="YPB1_ECOLX"
     CDS             complement(3160..3451)
                     /note="pLannotate"
                     /standard_name="TcR (fragment)"
     protein_bind    complement(3466..3487)
                     /note="pLannotate"
                     /standard_name="CAP binding site"
     CDS             complement(3500..4582)
                     /note="pLannotate"
                     /standard_name="lacI"
     regulatory      complement(4583..4660)
                     /note="Geneious type: promoter"
                     /note="pLannotate"
                     /standard_name="lacI promoter"
     CDS             complement(4668..4947)
                     /note="pLannotate"
                     /standard_name="TcR (fragment)"
     regulatory      4969..4987
                     /note="Geneious type: promoter"
                     /note="pLannotate"
                     /standard_name="T7 promoter"
     protein_bind    4988..5012
                     /note="pLannotate"
                     /standard_name="lac operator"
     misc_feature    5027..5049
                     /note="Geneious type: RBS"
                     /note="pLannotate"
                     /standard_name="RBS"
     CDS             5764..5781
                     /note="pLannotate"
                     /standard_name="9xHis (fragment)"
     CDS             5791..5840
                     /note="pLannotate"
                     /standard_name="SET1 (fragment)"
     regulatory      5848..5895
                     /note="Geneious type: terminator"
                     /note="pLannotate"
                     /standard_name="T7 terminator"
ORIGIN      
        1 nnnnnnnnnn nnnnnnnnnn nnnnnnnnnn nnnnnnnnnn nnnnnnnnnn nnnnnnnnnn
       61 nnnnnnnnnn nnnnnnnnnn nnnnnnnnnn nnnnnnnnnn nnnnnnnnnn nnnnnnnnnn
      121 nnnncnnnnn nnnnnnnnnn nnnnnnnnnn nnnnnnnnnn nnnnnnnnnn nnnnnnnnnn
      181 nnnnnnnnnn nnnnnnnnnn nnnnnnnnnn nnnnnnannn nnnnnnnnnn nnnnnnnnnn
      241 nnnnnnnnnn nnnnnnnnnn nnnnnncctt tgacgttgga gtccacgttc tttnnnnnnn
      301 nnnnnnnnnn nnnnnnnnnn nnnnnnnnnn accctatctc ggtctattct tttgatttat
      361 aagggatttt gccgatttcg gcctattggt taaaaaatga gctgatttaa caaaaattta
      421 acgcgaattt taacaaaata ttaacgctta caatttaggt ggcacttttc ggggaaatgt
      481 gcgcggaacc cctatttgtt tatttttcta aatacattca aatatgtatc cgctcatgaa
      541 ttaattctta gaaaaactca tcgagcatca aatgaaactg caatttattc atatcaggat
      601 tatcaatacc atatttttga aaaagccgtt tctgtaatga aggagaaaac tcaccgaggc
      661 agttccatag gatggcaaga tcctggtatc ggtctgcgat tccgactcgt ccaacatcaa
      721 tacaacctat taatttcccc tcgtcaaaaa taaggttatc aagtgagaaa tcaccatgag
      781 tgacgactga atccggtgag aatggcaaaa gtttatgcat ttctttccag acttgttcaa
      841 caggccagcc attacgctcg tcatcaaaat cactcgcatc aaccaaaccg ttattcattc
      901 gtgattgcgc ctgagcgaga cgaaatacgc gatcgctgtt aaaaggacaa ttacaaacag
      961 gaatcgaatg caaccggcgc aggaacactg ccagcgcatc aacaatattt tcacctgaat
     1021 caggatattc ttctaatacc tggaatgctg ttttcccggg gatcgcagtg gtgagtaacc
     1081 atgcatcatc aggagtacgg ataaaatgct tgatggtcgg aagaggcata aattccgtca
     1141 gccagtttag tctgaccatc tcatctgtaa catcattggc aacgctacct ttgccatgtt
     1201 tcagaaacaa ctctggcgca tcgggcttcc catacaatcg atagattgtc gcacctgatt
     1261 gcccgacatt atcgcgagcc catttatacc catataaatc agcatccatg ttggaattta
     1321 atcgcggcct agagcaagac gtttcccgtt gaatatggct cataacaccc cttgtattac
     1381 tgtttatgta agcagacagt tttattgttc atgaccaaaa tcccttaacg tgagttttcg
     1441 ttccactgag cgtcagaccc cgtagaaaag atcaaaggat cttcttgaga tccttttttt
     1501 ctgcgcgtaa tctgctgctt gcaaacaaaa aaaccaccgc taccagcggt ggtttgtttg
     1561 ccggatcaag agctaccaac tctttttccg aaggtaactg gcttcagcag agcgcagata
     1621 ccaaatactg tccttctagt gtagccgtag ttaggccacc acttcaagaa ctctgtagca
     1681 ccgcctacat acctcgctct gctaatcctg ttaccagtgg ctgctgccag tggcgataag
     1741 tcgtgtctta ccgggttgga ctcaagacga tagttaccgg ataaggcgca gcggtcgggc
     1801 tgaacggggg gttcgtgcac acagcccagc ttggagcgaa cgacctacac cgaactgaga
     1861 tacctacagc gtgagctatg agaaagcgcc acgcttcccg aagggagaaa ggcggacagg
     1921 tatccggtaa gcggcagggt cggaacagga gagcgcacga gggagcttcc agggggaaac
     1981 gcctggtatc tttatagtcc tgtcgggttt cgccacctct gacttgagcg tcgatttttg
     2041 tgatgctcgt caggggggcg gagcctatgg aaaaacgcca gcaacgcggc ctttttacgg
     2101 ttcctggcct tttgctggcc ttttgctcac atgttctttc ctgcgttatc ccctgattct
     2161 gtggataacc gtattaccgc ctttgagtga gctgataccg ctcgccgcag ccgaacgacc
     2221 gagcgcagcg agtcagtgag cgaggaagcg gaagagcgcc tgatgcggta ttttctcctt
     2281 acgcatctgt gcggtatttc acaccgcaat ggtgcactct cagtacaatc tgctctgatg
     2341 ccgcatagtt aagccagtat acactccgct atcgctacgt gactgggtca tggctgcgcc
     2401 ccgacacccg ccaacacccg ctgacgcgcc ctgacgggct tgtctgctcc cggcatccgc
     2461 ttacagacaa gctgtgaccg tctccgggag ctgcatgtgt cagaggtttt caccgtcatc
     2521 accgaaacgc gcgaggcagc tgcggtaaag ctcatcagcg tggtcgtgaa gcgattcaca
     2581 gatgtctgcc tgttcatccg cgtccagctc gttgagtttc tccagaagcg ttaatgtctg
     2641 gcttctgata aagcgggcca tgttaagggc ggttttttcc tgtttggtca ctgatgcctc
     2701 cgtgtaaggg ggatttctgt tcatgggggt aatgataccg atgaaacgag agaggatgct
     2761 cacgatacgg gttactgatg atgaacatgc ccggttactg gaacgttgtg agggtaaaca
     2821 actggcggta tggatgcggc gggaccagag aaaaatcact cagggtcaat gccagcgctt
     2881 cgttaataca gatgtaggtg ttccacaggg tagccagcag catcctgcga tgcagatccg
     2941 gaacataatg gtgcagggcg ctgacttccg cgtttccaga ctttacgaaa cacggaaacc
     3001 gaagaccatt catgttgttg ctcaggtcgc agacgttttg cagcagcagt cgcttcacgt
     3061 tcgctcgcgt atcggtgatt cattctgcta accagtaagg caaccccgcc agcctagccg
     3121 ggtcctcaac gacaggagca cgatcatgcg cacccgtggg gccgccatgc cggcgataat
     3181 ggcctgcttc tcgccgaaac gtttggtggc gggaccagtg acgaaggctt gagcgagggc
     3241 gtgcaagatt ccgaataccg caagcgacag gccgatcatc gtcgcgctcc agcgaaagcg
     3301 gtcctcgccg aaaatgaccc agagcgctgc cggcacctgt cctacgagtt gcatgataaa
     3361 gaagacagtc ataagtgcgg cgacgatagt catgccccgc gcccaccgga aggagctgac
     3421 tgggttgaag gctctcaagg gcatcggtcg agatcccggt gcctaatgag tgagctaact
     3481 tacattaatt gcgttgcgct cactgcccgc tttccagtcg ggaaacctgt cgtgccagct
     3541 gcattaatga atcggccaac gcgcggggag aggcggtttg cgtattgggc gccagggtgg
     3601 tttttctttt caccagtgag acgggcaaca gctgattgcc cttcaccgcc tggccctgag
     3661 agagttgcag caagcggtcc acgctggttt gccccagcag gcgaaaatcc tgtttgatgg
     3721 tggttaacgg cgggatataa catgagctgt cttcggtatc gtcgtatccc actaccgaga
     3781 tatccgcacc aacgcgcagc ccggactcgg taatggcgcg cattgcgccc agcgccatct
     3841 gatcgttggc aaccagcatc gcagtgggaa cgatgcccta attcagcatt tgcatggttt
     3901 gttgaaaacc ggacatggca ctccagtcgc cttcccgttc cgctatcggc tgaatttgat
     3961 tgcgagtgag atatttatgc cagccagcca gacgcagacg cgccgagaca gaacttaatg
     4021 ggcccgctaa cagcgcgatt tgctggtgac ccaatgcgac cagatgctcc acgcccagtc
     4081 gcgtaccgtc ttcatgggag aaaataatac tgttgatggg tgtctggtca gagacatcaa
     4141 gaaataacgc cggaacatta gtgcaggcag cttccacagc aatggcatcc tggtcatcca
     4201 gcggatagtt aatgatcagc ccactgacgc gttgcgcgag aagattgtgc accgccgctt
     4261 tacaggcttc gacgccgctt cgttctacca tcgacaccac cacgctggca cccagttgat
     4321 cggcgcgaga tttaatcgcc gcgacaattt gcgacggcgc gtgcagggcc agactggagg
     4381 tggcaacgcc aatcagcaac gactgtttgc ccgccagttg ttgtgccacg cggttgggaa
     4441 tgtaattcag ctccgccatc gccgcttcca ctttttcccg cgttttcgca gaaacgtggc
     4501 tggcctggtt caccacgcgg gaaacggtct gataagagac accggcatac tctgcgacat
     4561 cgtataacgt tactggtttc acattcacca ccctgaattg actctcttcc gggcgctatc
     4621 atgccatacc gcgaaaggtt ttgcgccatt cgatggtgtc cgggatctcg acgctctccc
     4681 ttatgcgact cctgcattag gaagcagccc agtagtaggt tgaggccgtt gagcaccgcc
     4741 gccgcaagga atggtgcatg caaggagatg gcgcccaaca gtcccccggc cacggggcct
     4801 gccaccatac ccacgccgaa acaagcgctc atgagcccga agtggcgagc ccgatcttcc
     4861 ccatcggtga tgtcggcgat ataggcgcca gcaaccgcac ctgtggcgcc ggtgatgccg
     4921 gccacgatgc gtccggcgta gaggatcgag atctcgatcc cgcgaaatta atacgactca
     4981 ctatagggga attgtgagcg gataacaatt cccctctaga aataattttg tttaacttta
     5041 agaaggagat ataccatatg agccgtttct attccctggt ctggctggag gaagtttcct
     5101 ctactcagga ctggctgaaa gaaaaatcta ttaactgcgt tgtagttgct cgccgtcaaa
     5161 cgaaaggtcg tggtcgctat ggccgcagct ggcagagcga tgaaggcggt ctgtattttt
     5221 cctttccgct gactgaaacg ttcaaggatg aacagaccct gccactggca atcgcactgt
     5281 ccgtttgtca gatgctggaa gattacggtt tcctggcatc tattaaatgg gtcaacgacg
     5341 tatacatcgg cggtaagaaa atctgcggca tcctggtgga aaagacgaaa gaccgcacgc
     5401 tgatcggcat cggtctgaac gtcaaccaaa aacgcttcac tgaatccctg caggcaacct
     5461 ctctgctcct ggtgtctggt cgtgaatatc acctggccga tgttctcctg aaactcctgg
     5521 accgtatcga caagaacctg gacctcctga aagaacgcgg tttccaggtt ctgcgtgagg
     5581 aagtgaaaaa gcgcctcctg ttcctcggcg aggaagtggt tctgtacacc gacccaccga
     5641 ctgtaggcat cctggctgac ctgtctcctg agggctatct ggtactgatg actgctcagg
     5701 gcgaaaagaa agtagttagc ggtgatatca ctctgcgcgg caccatgctg tcttaataac
     5761 gagcaccacc accaccacca ctgagatccg gctgctaaca aagcccgaaa ggaagctgag
     5821 ttggctgctg ccaccgctga gcaataacta gcataacccc ttggggcctc taaacgggtc
     5881 ttgaggggtt ttttgctgaa aggaggaact atatccggat tggcgaatgg g
//
